# Supplementary material for: First report of genetic transformation and CRISPR/Cas12a-mediated gene editing of European beech (Fagus sylvatica L.) employing a transient protoplast system
Source: bioRxiv preprint, doi:10.64898/2026.02.06.703565, version 2 (2026-06-16)
Supplement: Data S2 - Vector and target sequences [file 703565_file05.zip › Data S2/35S.mEGFP.gb]

LOCUS       35S.mEGFP        6937 bp DNA     circular SYN 11-NOV-2025
DEFINITION  synthetic circular DNA
ACCESSION   .
VERSION     .
KEYWORDS    35S::mEGFP
SOURCE      synthetic DNA construct
  ORGANISM  synthetic DNA construct
REFERENCE   1  (bases 1 to 6937)
  AUTHORS   Trial User
  TITLE     Direct Submission
  JOURNAL   Exported May 14, 2026 from SnapGene 7.0.1
            https://www.snapgene.com
FEATURES             Location/Qualifiers
     source          1..6937
                     /mol_type="other DNA"
                     /organism="synthetic DNA construct"
     misc_feature    76..100
                     /label=LB
                     /note="left border repeat from nopaline C58 T-DNA"
     rep_origin      192..823
                     /label=oriV
                     /note="incP origin of replication"
     promoter        910..1014
                     /gene="bla"
                     /label=AmpR
     CDS             1015..1875
                     /codon_start=1
                     /gene="bla"
                     /product="beta-lactamase"
                     /label=AmpR
                     /note="confers resistance to ampicillin, carbenicillin, and
                     related antibiotics"
                     /translation="MSIQHFRVALIPFFAAFCLPVFAHPETLVKVKDAEDQLGARVGYI
                     ELDLNSGKILESFRPEERFPMMSTFKVLLCGAVLSRIDAGQEQLGRRIHYSQNDLVEYS
                     PVTEKHLTDGMTVRELCSAAITMSDNTAANLLLTTIGGPKELTAFLHNMGDHVTRLDRW
                     EPELNEAIPNDERDTTMPVAMATTLRKLLTGELLTLASRQQLIDWMEADKVAGPLLRSA
                     LPAGWFIADKSGAGERGSRGIIAALGPDGKPSRIVVIYTTGSQATMDERNRQIAEIGAS
                     LIKHW"
     rep_origin      2046..2634
                     /direction=RIGHT
                     /label=ori
                     /note="high-copy-number ColE1/pMB1/pBR322/pUC origin of 
                     replication"
     CDS             2970..4118
                     /codon_start=1
                     /product="trans-acting replication protein that binds to 
                     and activates oriV"
                     /label=trfA
                     /translation="MNRTFDRKAYRQELIDAGFSAEDAETIASRTVMRAPRETFQSVGS
                     MVQQATAKIERDSVQLAPPALPAPSAAVERSRRLEQEAAGLAKSMTIDTRGTMTTKKRK
                     TAGEDLAKQVSEAKQAALLKHTKQQIKEMQLSLFDIAPWPDTMRAMPNDTARSALFTTR
                     NKKIPREALQNKVIFHVNKDVKITYTGVELRADDDELVWQQVLEYAKRTPIGEPITFTF
                     YELCQDLGWSINGRYYTKAEECLSRLQATAMGFTSDRVGHLESVSLLHRFRVLDRGKKT
                     SRCQVLIDEEIVVLFAGDHYTKFIWEKYRKLSPTARRMFDYFSSHREPYPLKLETFRLM
                     CGSDSTRVKKWREQVGEACEELRGSGLVEHAWVNDDLVHCKR"
     misc_feature    4274..4298
                     /label=RB
                     /note="right border repeat from nopaline C58 T-DNA"
     promoter        5333..5678
                     /label=CaMV 35S
                     /note="strong constitutive promoter from cauliflower mosaic
                     virus"
     misc_feature    5707..5761
                     /label=TMV Omega
                     /note="translational enhancer from the tobacco mosaic virus
                     5'-leader sequence (Gallie et al., 1988)"
     CDS             join(5769..6147,6337..6674)
                     /codon_start=1
                     /product="monomeric enhanced GFP mit ST-LS1 intron"
                     /label=mEGFP
                     /note="eGFP"
                     /translation="MGKGEELFTGVVPILVELDGDVNGHKFSVSGEGEGDATYGKLTLK
                     FICTTGKLPVPWPTLVTTFTYGVQCFSRYPDHMKQHDFFKSAMPEGYVQERTIFFKDDG
                     NYKTRAEVKFEGDTLVNRIELKGIDFKEDGNILGHKLEYNYNSHNVYIMADKQKNGIKV
                     NFKIRHNIEDGSVQLADHYQQNTPIGDGPVLLPDNHYLSTQSKLSKDPNEKRDHMVLLE
                     FVTAAGITHGMDELYK"
     misc_feature    6555..6575
                     /label=Nickbereich
     terminator      6679..6904
                     /label=AtHSP18.2
                     /note="AtHSP18.2"
ORIGIN
        1 gtggggccca ctgcatccac cccagtacat taaaaacgtc cgcaatgtgt tattaagttg
       61 tctaagcgtc aatttgttta caccacaata tatcctgcca ccagccagcc aacagctccc
      121 cgaccggcag ctcggcacaa aatcaccact cgatacaggc agcccatcag tcagatcagg
      181 atctcctttg cgacgctcac cgggctggtt gccctcgccg ctgggctggc ggccgtctat
      241 ggccctgcaa acgcgccaga aacgccgtcg aagccgtgtg cgagacaccg cggccgccgg
      301 cgttgtggat acctcgcgga aaacttggcc ctcactgaca gatgaggggc ggacgttgac
      361 acttgagggg ccgactcacc cggcgcggcg ttgacagatg aggggcaggc tcgatttcgg
      421 ccggcgacgt ggagctggcc agcctcgcaa atcggcgaaa acgcctgatt ttacgcgagt
      481 ttcccacaga tgatgtggac aagcctgggg ataagtgccc tgcggtattg acacttgagg
      541 ggcgcgacta ctgacagatg aggggcgcga tccttgacac ttgaggggca gagtgctgac
      601 agatgagggg cgcacctatt gacatttgag gggctgtcca caggcagaaa atccagcatt
      661 tgcaagggtt tccgcccgtt tttcggccac cgctaacctg tcttttaacc tgcttttaaa
      721 ccaatattta taaaccttgt ttttaaccag ggctgcgccc tgtgcgcgtg accgcgcacg
      781 ccgaaggggg gtgccccccc ttctcgaacc ctcccggccc gctaacgcgg gcctcccatc
      841 cccccagggg ctgcgcccct cggccgcgaa cggcctcacc ccaaaaatgg cagcgctggc
      901 caattcgtgc gcggaacccc tatttgttta tttttctaaa tacattcaaa tatgtatccg
      961 ctcatgagac aataaccctg ataaatgctt caataatatt gaaaaaggaa gagtatgagt
     1021 attcaacatt tccgtgtcgc ccttattccc ttttttgcgg cattttgcct tcctgttttt
     1081 gctcacccag aaacgctggt gaaagtaaaa gatgctgaag atcagttggg tgcacgagtg
     1141 ggttacatcg aactggatct caacagcggt aagatccttg agagttttcg ccccgaagaa
     1201 cgttttccaa tgatgagcac ttttaaagtt ctgctatgtg gcgcggtatt atcccgtatt
     1261 gacgccgggc aagagcaact cggtcgccgc atacactatt ctcagaatga cttggttgag
     1321 tactcaccag tcacagaaaa gcatcttacg gatggcatga cagtaagaga attatgcagt
     1381 gctgccataa ccatgagtga taacactgcg gccaacttac ttctgacaac gatcggagga
     1441 ccgaaggagc taaccgcttt tttgcacaac atgggggatc atgtaactcg ccttgatcgt
     1501 tgggaaccgg agctgaatga agccatacca aacgacgagc gtgacaccac gatgcctgta
     1561 gcaatggcaa caacgttgcg caaactatta actggcgaac tacttactct agcttcccgg
     1621 caacaattaa tagactggat ggaggcggat aaagttgcag gaccacttct gcgctcggcc
     1681 cttccggctg gctggtttat tgctgataaa tctggagccg gtgagcgtgg ttctcgcggt
     1741 atcattgcag cactggggcc agatggtaag ccctcccgta tcgtagttat ctacacgacg
     1801 gggagtcagg caactatgga tgaacgaaat agacagatcg ctgagatagg tgcctcactg
     1861 attaagcatt ggtaactgtc agaccaagtt tactcatata tactttagat tgatttaaaa
     1921 cttcattttt aatttaaaag gatctaggtg aagatccttt ttgataatct catgaccaaa
     1981 atcccttaac gtgagttttc gttccactga gcgtcagacc ccgtagaaaa gatcaaagga
     2041 tcttcttgag atcctttttt tctgcgcgta atctgctgct tgcaaacaaa aaaaccaccg
     2101 ctaccagcgg tggtttgttt gccggatcaa gagctaccaa ctctttttcc gaaggtaact
     2161 ggcttcagca gagcgcagat accaaatact gtccttctag tgtagccgta gttaggccac
     2221 cacttcaaga actctgtagc accgcctaca tacctcgctc tgctaatcct gttaccagtg
     2281 gctgctgcca gtggcgataa gtcgtgtctt accgggttgg actcaagacg atagttaccg
     2341 gataaggcgc agcggtcggg ctgaacgggg ggttcgtgca cacagcccag cttggagcga
     2401 acgacctaca ccgaactgag atacctacag cgtgagctat gagaaagcgc cacgcttccc
     2461 gaagggagaa aggcggacag gtatccggta agcggcaggg tcggaacagg agagcgcacg
     2521 agggagcttc cagggggaaa cgcctggtat ctttatagtc ctgtcgggtt tcgccacctc
     2581 tgacttgagc gtcgattttt gtgatgctcg tcaggggggc ggagcctatg gaaaaacgcc
     2641 agcaacgcgg cctttttacg gttcctggca gatcctagat gtggcgcaac gatgccggcg
     2701 acaagcagga gcgcaccgac ttcttccgca tcaagtgttt tggctctcag gccgaggccc
     2761 acggcaagta tttgggcaag gggtcgctgg tattcgtgca gggcaagatt cggaatacca
     2821 agtacgagaa ggacggccag acggtctacg ggaccgactt cattgccgat aaggtggatt
     2881 atctggacac caaggcacca ggcgggtcaa atcaggaata agggcacatt gccccggcgt
     2941 gagtcggggc aatcccgcaa ggagggtgaa tgaatcggac gtttgaccgg aaggcataca
     3001 ggcaagaact gatcgacgcg gggttttccg ccgaggatgc cgaaaccatc gcaagccgca
     3061 ccgtcatgcg tgcgccccgc gaaaccttcc agtccgtcgg ctcgatggtc cagcaagcta
     3121 cggccaagat cgagcgcgac agcgtgcaac tggctccccc tgccctgccc gcgccatcgg
     3181 ccgccgtgga gcgttcgcgt cgtcttgaac aggaggcggc aggtttggcg aagtcgatga
     3241 ccatcgacac gcgaggaact atgacgacca agaagcgaaa aaccgccggc gaggacctgg
     3301 caaaacaggt cagcgaggcc aagcaggccg cgttgctgaa acacacgaag cagcagatca
     3361 aggaaatgca gctttccttg ttcgatattg cgccgtggcc ggacacgatg cgagcgatgc
     3421 caaacgacac ggcccgctct gccctgttca ccacgcgcaa caagaaaatc ccgcgcgagg
     3481 cgctgcaaaa caaggtcatt ttccacgtca acaaggacgt gaagatcacc tacaccggcg
     3541 tcgagctgcg ggccgacgat gacgaactgg tgtggcagca ggtgttggag tacgcgaagc
     3601 gcacccctat cggcgagccg atcaccttca cgttctacga gctttgccag gacctgggct
     3661 ggtcgatcaa tggccggtat tacacgaagg ccgaggaatg cctgtcgcgc ctacaggcga
     3721 cggcgatggg cttcacgtcc gaccgcgttg ggcacctgga atcggtgtcg ctgctgcacc
     3781 gcttccgcgt cctggaccgt ggcaagaaaa cgtcccgttg ccaggtcctg atcgacgagg
     3841 aaatcgtcgt gctgtttgct ggcgaccact acacgaaatt catatgggag aagtaccgca
     3901 agctgtcgcc gacggcccga cggatgttcg actatttcag ctcgcaccgg gagccgtacc
     3961 cgctcaagct ggaaaccttc cgcctcatgt gcggatcgga ttccacccgc gtgaagaagt
     4021 ggcgcgagca ggtcggcgaa gcctgcgaag agttgcgagg cagcggcctg gtggaacacg
     4081 cctgggtcaa tgatgacctg gtgcattgca aacgctaggg ccttgtgggg tcagttccgg
     4141 ctgggggttc agcagccagc gcctgatctg gggaaccctg tggttggcat gcacatacaa
     4201 atggacgaac ggataaacct tttcacgccc ttttaaatat ccgattattc taataaacgc
     4261 tcttttctct taggtttacc cgccaatata tcctgtcaaa cactgatagt ttaaaccact
     4321 tcgtgcagaa gacaatagtg gaggaattcc aatcccacaa aaatctgagc ttaacagcac
     4381 agttgctcct ctcagagcag aatcgggtat tcaacaccct catatcaact actacgttgt
     4441 gtataacggt ccacatgccg gtatatacga tgactggggt tgtacaaagg cggcaacaaa
     4501 cggcgttccc ggagttgcac acaagaaatt tgccactatt acagaggcaa gagcagcagc
     4561 tgacgcgtac acaacaagtc agcaaacaga caggttgaac ttcatcccca aaggagaagc
     4621 tcaactcaag cccaagagct ttgctaaggc cctaacaagc ccaccaaagc aaaaagccca
     4681 ctggctcacg ctaggaacca aaaggcccag cagtgatcca gccccaaaag agatctcctt
     4741 tgccccggag attacaatgg acgatttcct ctatctttac gatctaggaa ggaagttcga
     4801 aggtgaaggt gacgacacta tgttcaccac tgataatgag aaggttagcc tcttcaattt
     4861 cagaaagaat gctgacccac agatggttag agaggcctac gcagcaagtc tcatcaagac
     4921 gatctacccg agtaacaatc tccaggagat caaatacctt cccaagaagg ttaaagatgc
     4981 agtcaaaaga ttcaggacta attgcatcaa gaacacagag aaagacatat ttctcaagat
     5041 cagaagtact attccagtat ggacgattca aggcttgctt cataaaccaa ggcaagtaat
     5101 agagattgga gtctctaaaa aggtagttcc tactgaatct aaggccatgc atggagtcta
     5161 agattcaaat cgaggatcta acagaactcg ccgtcaagac tggcgaacag ttcatacaga
     5221 gtcttttacg actcaatgac aagaagaaaa tcttcgtcaa catggtggag cacgacactc
     5281 tggtctactc caaaaatgtc aaagatacag tctcagaaga tcaaagggct attgagactt
     5341 ttcaacaaag gataatttcg ggaaacctcc tcggattcca ttgcccagct atctgtcact
     5401 tcatcgaaag gacagtagaa aaggaaggtg gctcctacaa atgccatcat tgcgataaag
     5461 gaaaggctat cattcaagat ctctctgccg acagtggtcc caaagatgga cccccaccca
     5521 cgaggagcat cgtggaaaaa gaagaggttc caaccacgtc tacaaagcaa gtggattgat
     5581 gtgacatctc cactgacgta agggatgacg cacaatccca ctatccttcg caagaccctt
     5641 cctctatata aggaagttca tttcatttgg agaggacacg ctcgagtata agagctcatt
     5701 tttacaacaa ttaccaacaa caacaaacaa caaacaacat tacaattaca tttacaatta
     5761 tcgatacaat gggcaagggc gaggaactgt tcactggcgt ggtcccaatc ctggtggaac
     5821 tggatggtga tgtgaacggg cacaagttct ccgtcagcgg agagggtgaa ggtgatgcca
     5881 cctacggaaa gctcaccctg aagttcatct gcactaccgg aaagctccct gttccgtggc
     5941 caaccctcgt caccactttc acctacggtg ttcagtgctt ctcccggtac ccagatcaca
     6001 tgaagcagca tgacttcttc aagagcgcca tgcccgaagg ctacgtgcaa gaaaggacta
     6061 tcttcttcaa ggatgacggg aactacaaga cacgtgccga agtcaagttc gaaggtgata
     6121 ccctggtgaa ccgcatcgag ctgaaaggta agtttctgct tctacctttg atatatatat
     6181 aataattatc attaattagt agtaatataa tatttcaaat atttttttca aaataaaaga
     6241 atgtagtata tagcaattgc ttttctgtag tttataagtg tgtatatttt aatttataac
     6301 ttttctaata tatgaccaaa atttgttgat gtgcaggtat cgatttcaag gaagatggaa
     6361 acatcctcgg acacaagctg gagtacaact acaactccca caacgtatac atcatggccg
     6421 acaagcagaa gaacggcatc aaggtgaact tcaagatcag gcacaacatc gaagatggaa
     6481 gcgtgcaact ggcggaccac taccagcaga acacgcccat cggcgatggc cctgtcctgc
     6541 tgccggacaa ccattacctg tccacgcaat ctaagctctc caaagacccc aacgagaaga
     6601 gggaccacat ggtcctgctg gagttcgtga cggctgctgg gatcacgcat ggcatggatg
     6661 aactctacaa gtgagctttg tcaaataaat agcttgtgtg cttaagtttg tgtttttttc
     6721 ttggcttgtt gtgttatgaa tttgtggctt tttctaatat taaatgaatg taagatctca
     6781 ttataatgaa taaacaaatg tttctataat ccattgtgaa tgttttgttg gatctcttct
     6841 gcagcatata actactgtat gtgctatggt atggactatg gaatatgatt aaagataagg
     6901 agctcgctaa gcttgaattc ttgcttgtct tcacaga
//
