# Supplementary material for: First report of genetic transformation and CRISPR/Cas12a-mediated gene editing of European beech (Fagus sylvatica L.) employing a transient protoplast system
Source: bioRxiv preprint, doi:10.64898/2026.02.06.703565, version 2 (2026-06-16)
Supplement: Data S2 - Vector and target sequences [file 703565_file05.zip › Data S2/AtUbq.mEGFP.gb]

LOCUS       AtUbq.mEGFP        6987 bp DNA     circular SYN 11-NOV-2025
DEFINITION  synthetic circular DNA
ACCESSION   .
VERSION     .
KEYWORDS    AtUbq10::mEGFP
SOURCE      synthetic DNA construct
  ORGANISM  synthetic DNA construct
REFERENCE   1  (bases 1 to 6987)
  AUTHORS   Trial User
  TITLE     Direct Submission
  JOURNAL   Exported May 14, 2026 from SnapGene 7.0.1
            https://www.snapgene.com
FEATURES             Location/Qualifiers
     source          1..6987
                     /mol_type="other DNA"
                     /organism="synthetic DNA construct"
     misc_feature    76..100
                     /label=LB
                     /note="left border repeat from nopaline C58 T-DNA"
     rep_origin      192..823
                     /label=oriV
                     /note="incP origin of replication"
     promoter        910..1014
                     /gene="bla"
                     /label=AmpR
     CDS             1015..1875
                     /codon_start=1
                     /gene="bla"
                     /product="beta-lactamase"
                     /label=AmpR
                     /note="confers resistance to ampicillin, carbenicillin, and
                     related antibiotics"
                     /translation="MSIQHFRVALIPFFAAFCLPVFAHPETLVKVKDAEDQLGARVGYI
                     ELDLNSGKILESFRPEERFPMMSTFKVLLCGAVLSRIDAGQEQLGRRIHYSQNDLVEYS
                     PVTEKHLTDGMTVRELCSAAITMSDNTAANLLLTTIGGPKELTAFLHNMGDHVTRLDRW
                     EPELNEAIPNDERDTTMPVAMATTLRKLLTGELLTLASRQQLIDWMEADKVAGPLLRSA
                     LPAGWFIADKSGAGERGSRGIIAALGPDGKPSRIVVIYTTGSQATMDERNRQIAEIGAS
                     LIKHW"
     rep_origin      2046..2634
                     /direction=RIGHT
                     /label=ori
                     /note="high-copy-number ColE1/pMB1/pBR322/pUC origin of 
                     replication"
     CDS             2970..4118
                     /codon_start=1
                     /product="trans-acting replication protein that binds to 
                     and activates oriV"
                     /label=trfA
                     /translation="MNRTFDRKAYRQELIDAGFSAEDAETIASRTVMRAPRETFQSVGS
                     MVQQATAKIERDSVQLAPPALPAPSAAVERSRRLEQEAAGLAKSMTIDTRGTMTTKKRK
                     TAGEDLAKQVSEAKQAALLKHTKQQIKEMQLSLFDIAPWPDTMRAMPNDTARSALFTTR
                     NKKIPREALQNKVIFHVNKDVKITYTGVELRADDDELVWQQVLEYAKRTPIGEPITFTF
                     YELCQDLGWSINGRYYTKAEECLSRLQATAMGFTSDRVGHLESVSLLHRFRVLDRGKKT
                     SRCQVLIDEEIVVLFAGDHYTKFIWEKYRKLSPTARRMFDYFSSHREPYPLKLETFRLM
                     CGSDSTRVKKWREQVGEACEELRGSGLVEHAWVNDDLVHCKR"
     misc_feature    4274..4298
                     /label=RB
                     /note="right border repeat from nopaline C58 T-DNA"
     promoter        4344..5447
                     /label=AtUBQ10
                     /note="AtUbq10"
     misc_feature    5448..5511
                     /label=AtUBQ10 5'UTR
     5'UTR           5448..5511
                     /label=Ubi
                     /note="Ubi"
     misc_feature    5514..5817
                     /label=AtUBQ10 1. Intron
     intron          5514..5619
                     /label=Untitled
     intron          5623..5817
                     /label=Untitled
     CDS             join(5819..6197,6387..6724)
                     /codon_start=1
                     /product="monomeric enhanced GFP mit ST-LS1 intron"
                     /label=mEGFP
                     /note="eGFP"
                     /translation="MGKGEELFTGVVPILVELDGDVNGHKFSVSGEGEGDATYGKLTLK
                     FICTTGKLPVPWPTLVTTFTYGVQCFSRYPDHMKQHDFFKSAMPEGYVQERTIFFKDDG
                     NYKTRAEVKFEGDTLVNRIELKGIDFKEDGNILGHKLEYNYNSHNVYIMADKQKNGIKV
                     NFKIRHNIEDGSVQLADHYQQNTPIGDGPVLLPDNHYLSTQSKLSKDPNEKRDHMVLLE
                     FVTAAGITHGMDELYK"
     misc_feature    6605..6625
                     /label=Nickbereich
     terminator      6729..6954
                     /label=AtHSP18.2
                     /note="AtHSP18.2"
ORIGIN
        1 gtggggccca ctgcatccac cccagtacat taaaaacgtc cgcaatgtgt tattaagttg
       61 tctaagcgtc aatttgttta caccacaata tatcctgcca ccagccagcc aacagctccc
      121 cgaccggcag ctcggcacaa aatcaccact cgatacaggc agcccatcag tcagatcagg
      181 atctcctttg cgacgctcac cgggctggtt gccctcgccg ctgggctggc ggccgtctat
      241 ggccctgcaa acgcgccaga aacgccgtcg aagccgtgtg cgagacaccg cggccgccgg
      301 cgttgtggat acctcgcgga aaacttggcc ctcactgaca gatgaggggc ggacgttgac
      361 acttgagggg ccgactcacc cggcgcggcg ttgacagatg aggggcaggc tcgatttcgg
      421 ccggcgacgt ggagctggcc agcctcgcaa atcggcgaaa acgcctgatt ttacgcgagt
      481 ttcccacaga tgatgtggac aagcctgggg ataagtgccc tgcggtattg acacttgagg
      541 ggcgcgacta ctgacagatg aggggcgcga tccttgacac ttgaggggca gagtgctgac
      601 agatgagggg cgcacctatt gacatttgag gggctgtcca caggcagaaa atccagcatt
      661 tgcaagggtt tccgcccgtt tttcggccac cgctaacctg tcttttaacc tgcttttaaa
      721 ccaatattta taaaccttgt ttttaaccag ggctgcgccc tgtgcgcgtg accgcgcacg
      781 ccgaaggggg gtgccccccc ttctcgaacc ctcccggccc gctaacgcgg gcctcccatc
      841 cccccagggg ctgcgcccct cggccgcgaa cggcctcacc ccaaaaatgg cagcgctggc
      901 caattcgtgc gcggaacccc tatttgttta tttttctaaa tacattcaaa tatgtatccg
      961 ctcatgagac aataaccctg ataaatgctt caataatatt gaaaaaggaa gagtatgagt
     1021 attcaacatt tccgtgtcgc ccttattccc ttttttgcgg cattttgcct tcctgttttt
     1081 gctcacccag aaacgctggt gaaagtaaaa gatgctgaag atcagttggg tgcacgagtg
     1141 ggttacatcg aactggatct caacagcggt aagatccttg agagttttcg ccccgaagaa
     1201 cgttttccaa tgatgagcac ttttaaagtt ctgctatgtg gcgcggtatt atcccgtatt
     1261 gacgccgggc aagagcaact cggtcgccgc atacactatt ctcagaatga cttggttgag
     1321 tactcaccag tcacagaaaa gcatcttacg gatggcatga cagtaagaga attatgcagt
     1381 gctgccataa ccatgagtga taacactgcg gccaacttac ttctgacaac gatcggagga
     1441 ccgaaggagc taaccgcttt tttgcacaac atgggggatc atgtaactcg ccttgatcgt
     1501 tgggaaccgg agctgaatga agccatacca aacgacgagc gtgacaccac gatgcctgta
     1561 gcaatggcaa caacgttgcg caaactatta actggcgaac tacttactct agcttcccgg
     1621 caacaattaa tagactggat ggaggcggat aaagttgcag gaccacttct gcgctcggcc
     1681 cttccggctg gctggtttat tgctgataaa tctggagccg gtgagcgtgg ttctcgcggt
     1741 atcattgcag cactggggcc agatggtaag ccctcccgta tcgtagttat ctacacgacg
     1801 gggagtcagg caactatgga tgaacgaaat agacagatcg ctgagatagg tgcctcactg
     1861 attaagcatt ggtaactgtc agaccaagtt tactcatata tactttagat tgatttaaaa
     1921 cttcattttt aatttaaaag gatctaggtg aagatccttt ttgataatct catgaccaaa
     1981 atcccttaac gtgagttttc gttccactga gcgtcagacc ccgtagaaaa gatcaaagga
     2041 tcttcttgag atcctttttt tctgcgcgta atctgctgct tgcaaacaaa aaaaccaccg
     2101 ctaccagcgg tggtttgttt gccggatcaa gagctaccaa ctctttttcc gaaggtaact
     2161 ggcttcagca gagcgcagat accaaatact gtccttctag tgtagccgta gttaggccac
     2221 cacttcaaga actctgtagc accgcctaca tacctcgctc tgctaatcct gttaccagtg
     2281 gctgctgcca gtggcgataa gtcgtgtctt accgggttgg actcaagacg atagttaccg
     2341 gataaggcgc agcggtcggg ctgaacgggg ggttcgtgca cacagcccag cttggagcga
     2401 acgacctaca ccgaactgag atacctacag cgtgagctat gagaaagcgc cacgcttccc
     2461 gaagggagaa aggcggacag gtatccggta agcggcaggg tcggaacagg agagcgcacg
     2521 agggagcttc cagggggaaa cgcctggtat ctttatagtc ctgtcgggtt tcgccacctc
     2581 tgacttgagc gtcgattttt gtgatgctcg tcaggggggc ggagcctatg gaaaaacgcc
     2641 agcaacgcgg cctttttacg gttcctggca gatcctagat gtggcgcaac gatgccggcg
     2701 acaagcagga gcgcaccgac ttcttccgca tcaagtgttt tggctctcag gccgaggccc
     2761 acggcaagta tttgggcaag gggtcgctgg tattcgtgca gggcaagatt cggaatacca
     2821 agtacgagaa ggacggccag acggtctacg ggaccgactt cattgccgat aaggtggatt
     2881 atctggacac caaggcacca ggcgggtcaa atcaggaata agggcacatt gccccggcgt
     2941 gagtcggggc aatcccgcaa ggagggtgaa tgaatcggac gtttgaccgg aaggcataca
     3001 ggcaagaact gatcgacgcg gggttttccg ccgaggatgc cgaaaccatc gcaagccgca
     3061 ccgtcatgcg tgcgccccgc gaaaccttcc agtccgtcgg ctcgatggtc cagcaagcta
     3121 cggccaagat cgagcgcgac agcgtgcaac tggctccccc tgccctgccc gcgccatcgg
     3181 ccgccgtgga gcgttcgcgt cgtcttgaac aggaggcggc aggtttggcg aagtcgatga
     3241 ccatcgacac gcgaggaact atgacgacca agaagcgaaa aaccgccggc gaggacctgg
     3301 caaaacaggt cagcgaggcc aagcaggccg cgttgctgaa acacacgaag cagcagatca
     3361 aggaaatgca gctttccttg ttcgatattg cgccgtggcc ggacacgatg cgagcgatgc
     3421 caaacgacac ggcccgctct gccctgttca ccacgcgcaa caagaaaatc ccgcgcgagg
     3481 cgctgcaaaa caaggtcatt ttccacgtca acaaggacgt gaagatcacc tacaccggcg
     3541 tcgagctgcg ggccgacgat gacgaactgg tgtggcagca ggtgttggag tacgcgaagc
     3601 gcacccctat cggcgagccg atcaccttca cgttctacga gctttgccag gacctgggct
     3661 ggtcgatcaa tggccggtat tacacgaagg ccgaggaatg cctgtcgcgc ctacaggcga
     3721 cggcgatggg cttcacgtcc gaccgcgttg ggcacctgga atcggtgtcg ctgctgcacc
     3781 gcttccgcgt cctggaccgt ggcaagaaaa cgtcccgttg ccaggtcctg atcgacgagg
     3841 aaatcgtcgt gctgtttgct ggcgaccact acacgaaatt catatgggag aagtaccgca
     3901 agctgtcgcc gacggcccga cggatgttcg actatttcag ctcgcaccgg gagccgtacc
     3961 cgctcaagct ggaaaccttc cgcctcatgt gcggatcgga ttccacccgc gtgaagaagt
     4021 ggcgcgagca ggtcggcgaa gcctgcgaag agttgcgagg cagcggcctg gtggaacacg
     4081 cctgggtcaa tgatgacctg gtgcattgca aacgctaggg ccttgtgggg tcagttccgg
     4141 ctgggggttc agcagccagc gcctgatctg gggaaccctg tggttggcat gcacatacaa
     4201 atggacgaac ggataaacct tttcacgccc ttttaaatat ccgattattc taataaacgc
     4261 tcttttctct taggtttacc cgccaatata tcctgtcaaa cactgatagt ttaaaccact
     4321 tcgtgcagaa gacaatagtg gagtttcctt acattctgag cctctttcct tctaatccac
     4381 tcatctgcat cttcttgtgt ccttactaat acctcattgg ttccaaattc cctcccttta
     4441 agcaccagct cgtttctgtt cttccacagc ctcccaagta tccaagggac taaagcctcc
     4501 acattcttca gatcaggata ttcttgttta agatgttgaa ctctatggag gtttgtatga
     4561 actgatgatc taggaccgga taagttccct tcttcatagc gaacttattc aaagaatgtt
     4621 ttgtgtatca ttcttgttac attgttatta atgaaaaaat attattggtc attggactga
     4681 acacgagtgt taaatatgga ccaggcccca aataagatcc attgatatat gaattaaata
     4741 acaagaataa atcgagtcac caaaccactt gcctttttta acgagacttg ttcaccaact
     4801 tgatacaaaa gtcattatcc tatgcaaatc aataatcata caaaaatatc caataacact
     4861 aaaaaattaa aagaaatgga taatttcaca atatgttata cgataaagaa gttacttttc
     4921 caagaaattc actgatttta taagcccact tgcattagat aaatggcaaa aaaaaacaaa
     4981 aaggaaaaga aataaagcac gaagaattct agaaaatacg aaatacgctt caatgcagtg
     5041 ggacccacgg ttcaattatt gccaattttc agctccaccg tatatttaaa aaataaaacg
     5101 ataatgctaa aaaaatataa atcgtaacga tcgttaaatc tcaacggctg gatcttatga
     5161 cgaccgttag aaattgtggt tgtcgacgag tcagtaataa acggcgtcaa agtggttgca
     5221 gccggcacac acgagtcgtg tttatcaact caaagcacaa atacttttcc tcaacctaaa
     5281 aataaggcaa ttagccaaaa acaactttgc gtgtaaacaa cgctcaatac acgtgtcatt
     5341 ttattattag ctattgcttc accgccttag ctttctcgtg acctagtcgt cctcgtcttt
     5401 tcttcttctt cttctataaa acaataccca aagagctctt cttcttcaca attcagattt
     5461 caatttctca aaatcttaaa aactttctct caattctctc taccgtgatc aaggtaaatt
     5521 tctgtgttcc ttattctctc aaaatcttcg attttgtttt cgttcgatcc caatttcgta
     5581 tatgttcttt ggtttagatt ctgttaatct tagatcgaag aggattttct gggtttgatc
     5641 gttagatatc atcttaattc tcgattaggg tttcatagat atcatccgat ttgttcaaat
     5701 aatttgagtt ttgtcgaata attactcttc gatttgtgat ttctatctag atctggtgtt
     5761 agtttctagt ttgtgcgatc gaatttgtcg attaatctga gtttttctga ttaacagaat
     5821 gggcaagggc gaggaactgt tcactggcgt ggtcccaatc ctggtggaac tggatggtga
     5881 tgtgaacggg cacaagttct ccgtcagcgg agagggtgaa ggtgatgcca cctacggaaa
     5941 gctcaccctg aagttcatct gcactaccgg aaagctccct gttccgtggc caaccctcgt
     6001 caccactttc acctacggtg ttcagtgctt ctcccggtac ccagatcaca tgaagcagca
     6061 tgacttcttc aagagcgcca tgcccgaagg ctacgtgcaa gaaaggacta tcttcttcaa
     6121 ggatgacggg aactacaaga cacgtgccga agtcaagttc gaaggtgata ccctggtgaa
     6181 ccgcatcgag ctgaaaggta agtttctgct tctacctttg atatatatat aataattatc
     6241 attaattagt agtaatataa tatttcaaat atttttttca aaataaaaga atgtagtata
     6301 tagcaattgc ttttctgtag tttataagtg tgtatatttt aatttataac ttttctaata
     6361 tatgaccaaa atttgttgat gtgcaggtat cgatttcaag gaagatggaa acatcctcgg
     6421 acacaagctg gagtacaact acaactccca caacgtatac atcatggccg acaagcagaa
     6481 gaacggcatc aaggtgaact tcaagatcag gcacaacatc gaagatggaa gcgtgcaact
     6541 ggcggaccac taccagcaga acacgcccat cggcgatggc cctgtcctgc tgccggacaa
     6601 ccattacctg tccacgcaat ctaagctctc caaagacccc aacgagaaga gggaccacat
     6661 ggtcctgctg gagttcgtga cggctgctgg gatcacgcat ggcatggatg aactctacaa
     6721 gtgagctttg tcaaataaat agcttgtgtg cttaagtttg tgtttttttc ttggcttgtt
     6781 gtgttatgaa tttgtggctt tttctaatat taaatgaatg taagatctca ttataatgaa
     6841 taaacaaatg tttctataat ccattgtgaa tgttttgttg gatctcttct gcagcatata
     6901 actactgtat gtgctatggt atggactatg gaatatgatt aaagataagg agctcgctaa
     6961 gcttgaattc ttgcttgtct tcacaga
//
