# Supplementary material for: First report of genetic transformation and CRISPR/Cas12a-mediated gene editing of European beech (Fagus sylvatica L.) employing a transient protoplast system
Source: bioRxiv preprint, doi:10.64898/2026.02.06.703565, version 2 (2026-06-16)
Supplement: Data S2 - Vector and target sequences [file 703565_file05.zip › Data S2/FsPDS annotation + alignments.gb]

LOCUS       FsPDS_annotation        9824 bp DNA     linear   SYN 12-NOV-2025
DEFINITION  synthetic linear DNA
ACCESSION   .
VERSION     .
KEYWORDS    .
SOURCE      synthetic DNA construct
  ORGANISM  synthetic DNA construct
REFERENCE   1  (bases 1 to 9824)
  AUTHORS   .
  TITLE     Direct Submission
  JOURNAL   Exported May 14, 2026 from SnapGene 7.0.1
            https://www.snapgene.com
FEATURES             Location/Qualifiers
     source          1..9824
                     /mol_type="other DNA"
                     /organism="synthetic DNA construct"
     CDS             join(1..210,296..428,1283..1371,2710..2767,3167..3322,
                     4324..4472,5708..5827,6615..6828,6916..7018,7465..7512,
                     8098..8144,8550..8736,8968..9130,9741..9824)
                     /codon_start=1
                     /product="Exon 1 (nach softberry - Ex1 1. Proteien)
                     Exon 2-15 (nach PcPDS Gen)"
                     /label=FsPDS
                     /translation="MTIGGFVLVANMSWHSTFIGNHSLRCGFLNGSEKTNALAFGGCES
                     MGRSLRIPYTKAIRLRPRKSVSPLQVVCMDFPRPELDNTVNFLEAAYLSSSFRASARPT
                     KPLTVVIAGAGLAGLSTAKYLADAGHKPILLESRDVLGGKVAAWKDDDGDWYETGLHIF
                     FGAYPNVQNLFGELGINDRLQWKEHSMIFAMPNKPGEFSRFDFPEVLPAPLNGIWAILK
                     NNEMLSWPDKVKFAIGLLPAMVGGQAYVEAQDGLSVKEWMRKQGIPDRVSDEVFVAMSK
                     ALNFINPDELSMQCILIALNRFLQEKHGSKMAFLDGNPPERLCMPIVDHIQSLGGEVRL
                     NSRIQKIELNNDGTVKSFLLNNGNTIEGDAYVFATPVDILKLLLPDNWKEIPYFQRLEK
                     LVGVPVINVHIWFDRKLKNTYDHLLFSRKSTSQCVCGHVANLQEYYNPNQSMLELVFAP
                     AEEWISRSDSDIIDATMNELARLFPDEISTDQSKAKILKYHVVKTPRSVYKTVPNCEPC
                     RPLQRSPIEGFYLAGDYTKQKYLASMEGAVLSGKLCAQAIVQITSCLLLGGKPGWLKQV
                     FVDKKLHKWR"
     misc_feature    join(1..210,296..428,1283..1371,2710..2767,3167..3322,
                     4324..4472,5708..5827,6237..6377)
                     /label=in silico gene 1
     primer_bind     1151..1173
                     /label=Ex3_for
     misc_feature    1312..1314
                     /label=PAM
     misc_feature    1315..1334
                     /label=crRNA 3_1
     misc_feature    1348..1366
                     /label=crRNA 3_2
     misc_feature    1367..1370
                     /label=PAM
     primer_bind     complement(1542..1565)
                     /label=Ex3_rev
     primer_bind     3161..3178
                     /label=Ex5_for
     misc_feature    3250..3253
                     /label=PAM
     misc_feature    3254..3273
                     
     misc_feature    3254..3272
                     /label=crRNA 5_1
     primer_bind     complement(3307..3335)
                     /label=Ex5_rev
     misc_feature    join(6633..6828,6916..7018,7465..7512,8099..8144,8549..8736,
                     8968..9130,9740..9799)
                     /label=in silico gene 2
ORIGIN
        1 atgactattg gcgggtttgt tttggttgca aacatgagct ggcacagtac ttttatagga
       61 aatcatagtt tgagatgtgg atttcttaat ggttcggaga aaaccaatgc attagcattt
      121 ggaggttgtg aatccatggg tcgtagtttg aggattccat atacaaaggc tattagattg
      181 aggccaagga agagtgtttc ccctttgcag gtttgttttg tgaatgggag gtttggtttc
      241 aatatacttc tcattaagtt gcctgaggaa aattagttgt ttgtttacga tgcaggtagt
      301 atgtatggac tttccaagac cagagcttga taatactgtt aatttcttag aagctgcata
      361 tttgtcttct tcatttcgtg cttctgcccg tccgactaaa ccactaacag ttgtaattgc
      421 tggtgcaggt gaggaagaat ttgtatttat ttctttgtaa tctttttgtt gatatattgt
      481 ttctgactct ttagtttaga atatcaaact tgtatctgtt taattgaatg actcttcaag
      541 tcttagtgtt tttttctagc tgaatttacc taattttttg tttcccttgg tctaggtttt
      601 gccaagattt catattattg gtgttcaatc atcataacat attctcgtct ttttgatagt
      661 gaatggattt cggttttatt ttttatcttt cagatttcgg ctgtttgttg tcatcctgat
      721 ttgatgctct cttcttctct tacacaggca catgaacatg tatgtgctaa agggggttgt
      781 tgggtttatg ttgttagttg ttacttgctg tcttgatgta aatccaaagt acatggatat
      841 acaaaatttc ttgttattaa gtgattaatt ttaatgcccg tggtgtcatt tgttatttct
      901 ttccaagagt agcctctaga acatctcaca aatcattgca gaaatggatt cagattgttt
      961 tgagcatatg tcattgatat ctggaatttt ttgaagtaaa agctgtcagt catggaaata
     1021 ccttttgggt tgacataatt gtgagtcttt gcatgcttaa ttgctggtca gttaggatcg
     1081 cttattttag tctataaatg ttttcctcct ttattgacat ttgctgtgat tggtaagttt
     1141 tccaaaatat agttaaggta ctcttgggag atctaatagt actagcttaa tggatcatta
     1201 cttttttttt ttttttttct tttttctttt cattttcctt taattgttgc actatagagt
     1261 ataattttac aaattattgc aggtttggct ggtttatcaa ctgccaagta tttggcagat
     1321 gctggtcaca aacctattct attggagtca agagatgttc taggaggaaa ggttttcatg
     1381 ctgctctgtt tttgtcccac tttttcaatc agctgacacg aaacaagtgc ttgtttttca
     1441 tttttgcctt gcttgccact ttcaaaaact agaatttttt tttttggatt ggtaataaaa
     1501 atttcatcaa atgatgagag aaatatacat gggaaaccat tggtacagga tgcaatgaga
     1561 aaatctaact gctcaagtca tttatgaaat ctgaaaaaat aagcattgct tttttctgtc
     1621 tctgatttat gaaatctgaa aaattaaaca ttgcttgcca acagctttat tctgtataga
     1681 ggcttacacc aaatcttggt ttgattatct ttggttggca tgtaagataa actatcaatt
     1741 aagtaaaggt tatataatga tattaaccat ttgttgcaat ctcttctctt cacttcctcc
     1801 tcctctccct actcctcttt ctctctcttt ctctctctct ctctctttca taaggtagct
     1861 atcaattgtt gtatttggag ggtgaaggga cctctgctag atgtaagatt cttaccatgg
     1921 tccatggata atcttcctag gaggtatatc tgtattgttg agtggtgttg tatgtgcaag
     1981 aaaagtggtg agtatgtcga tcacttgctc cttcactgcg agtttgcatt tcagctttgg
     2041 tctttggtgt tttttctgtt gtatagtgaa acaaaaaagc cgccctgcca tagtaggcgg
     2101 gttggtttcc ctgtcgttgc ctggtctttc ttgggtaatg cccaagaggg ttgtagctgt
     2161 gttgacttgt tggcaaggca gcttttgcag acatcgtagt gctgttcact ggggagtagc
     2221 tcctctatgc atcatgtgga tcatttggtg agaacgtaac cagtacctat ttgaatgagt
     2281 tgaacgtact atgctggatt taaagttggt tgtattgtgt acttagtttg actggctggg
     2341 tgccttgagt agtttttctt tttccacttt ggaagattta ctagattatt gtaattctcg
     2401 ttaactgtgg gtaactaccc tagtacactg cctgtgtaca atggatgccc catttttact
     2461 ttattccttt taataaaact ttacttatca aaaagaaatt ttatggggct ttaataggat
     2521 atatgttaag tctaaattta gtaataaaac ccttactgaa gtagattgtt gttatcaaca
     2581 cttaggtata agcaaccaga actaatttga agggttattt taaaataata tatagcttca
     2641 acttgattgt tccatctctt ggttagggat atattttagc attttaaagt ttggcctcct
     2701 ttcctatagg tggctgcatg gaaagatgat gatggagact ggtatgagac aggattacat
     2761 atattctgta agttctaata ctttttagtt tgcaattcgt gactctaaat ctatttttat
     2821 ttcattactt cttaggagga aactgcctgg tttgaatact ttcatgagta tttctgcatt
     2881 tttactttac ggttcttact tcagtatcat tctttttata agtaatacaa ttcaatatca
     2941 tttattaaca acaaacatca taaataatga ttttgaagca agtaaataag ttcttatttc
     3001 agtatcataa tttatgtttt gttttttttt agatgtttgt ctttatgata atttttcaat
     3061 tattcgatga aatttgtcca ccttctacgt agatgcttta acatcaacca tatatatcat
     3121 tacaaaatta ggttgtttcc ttatttgatt tttttttgtt ggcaagttgg agcttaccca
     3181 aatgtgcaga atctgtttgg ggaacttggt attaatgatc ggttgcaatg gaaggaacat
     3241 tctatgatat ttgcgatgcc gaataagcct ggagagttca gccgatttga ttttcctgaa
     3301 gttcttcctg caccattaaa tggtattata agagtttaag atgcatatat ttggtaatac
     3361 aactatctat caaaaatatt tattaataca actaatcaaa atttgttgct tgctttatat
     3421 gatgatttcc ctgtgatttt gaattaatca aaatatttgt attctcattg taactaatat
     3481 tatttaaaaa tctgccctca ctctccctgc acttttcatg caaatgacac agttaattag
     3541 aatttctgtg cataaaactg ggttaaactc atacttggaa acataccaca tttcactcac
     3601 cttgaggcgc tttacctgat gcataaaact gggttaatta gaatttctgt gccaaaaata
     3661 tgacccaatt gaggacctgc ttttctaacc ttttccctag atgctggtct ttcagctttt
     3721 attatattaa ttaatgttaa attacgactt gtgtttattg aagttcagaa ctgacaaaca
     3781 actataagga tattcatgcg attcattata ctttgtatgt caagattaaa actatttata
     3841 aaattagaat gatgctcaga tgccaccatt ggactccagg catctttcac ataagaggat
     3901 ttaacataat atgcagcaat tgttacattt tttggtggca aatatgtgca agaatggtct
     3961 tcccaactgg cttgttatca ttctccaatt ttttagagtt tttcgaatgt ttgttctgtt
     4021 agatcttaat tgtgttgttc ttcaagtaca ggtctagtgt actcgatgca ttttctatca
     4081 ataaaactta ttacttataa aaatatatgt atatatgcca gaatggtcgc tcataggatg
     4141 gtgaatctca tttcttgctt ctgttgcatg ggacccatat tgttgttttg ccatcctaaa
     4201 tattaagaaa gcatttaagc tttctttatt attttaatta gttgctaaaa gtattttctg
     4261 tagtgttcca tgtcactatc aactataagt ttgttgtaaa tttattctga atgtaattgc
     4321 caggaatatg ggctattttg aagaacaatg agatgctgtc ttggcctgat aaagtcaagt
     4381 ttgcaattgg actcttgcca gcaatggttg gtggacaggc ttatgttgaa gctcaagatg
     4441 gtttaagtgt taaagaatgg atgagaaagc aggtatgccc cccctcctcc ccttcttcat
     4501 tctttggtga tgattccctt ttttggtcca tagtctgggc tacataatgc acccacccat
     4561 aaatctgaca acccaagtga gaggggggtt aatataaaca aatcttacac tgttttgggg
     4621 ttaataactg tagtccacat ttttctgcac tctctcttgt aactactctg gacttctttt
     4681 cagctcctct ttcctcaaca tcatctgtca attctgatgt tatttcattc atctcttatc
     4741 agcttcctta gaccaaacct agtatttggt cctttaattg caaaattttg aactgagcca
     4801 agtttgctaa tctcagtgcc actatgaatg attactatat aatactgaga agactaattt
     4861 taggcaatgt catttttggg tctgcaaatc aattctgagg ctattatagg tagcacagtt
     4921 actacctgtt ttcttttttt cttttctttt ttggcttaaa ggtaccatta gtctatagga
     4981 catctgtgat tacatgtatg caaaccattt tgatgccagt tacaacatta tgctagattt
     5041 ttgtttggag ttgctgagtt tgatacccca tatctgtatt cacttgtatg ttatgcgtct
     5101 gtgtctgcaa agattggcat taatgttcca tttgtttcta tattgaaatg aaatcttagc
     5161 ataggggata ctggttggtg tcagaagagg cttgtgtggt tcatgtttaa agtctcactg
     5221 aagtgcaagg tcttgggttt ggatagtatg gacaaaataa tgacaaagta gtgccctgag
     5281 cttctagaaa tttcaaaccc aaagaaaatc atgaactttt tccagtagaa tggtgaataa
     5341 gaaaaattaa aaacaccctc ttgaataaac aagtggaaaa tcgtggaatt agcatcacta
     5401 aagacaaatg tatggatttt tttaacactg gaatgtcaag gctgacattc tgattatttt
     5461 aactaatgtc tacttgattc gttgttataa tcacttgttg actacaattg agtcaaatat
     5521 tttctacatc aattattgat catattgaat ctatgtaatc actataagga acatgccttt
     5581 tgaagcggag gtcattagtt cgaatttttc ctttccccta cctttggggc caaaacttct
     5641 tgaaaaagaa aaaactatga ggttggtata tactttgcaa tacctaatgc ttttttccta
     5701 atttcaggga atacctgatc gtgtaagtga tgaggtgttt gtagctatgt caaaggcact
     5761 aaacttcatc aaccccgatg aactttcaat gcaatgcata ttgattgctt tgaaccggtt
     5821 tcttcaggta ttcatatttt tcttactctt aatattgtac tgcaaatatt atatatatat
     5881 atatatatat atattatttt tattagatgt aaaatttgta caaaatgatt ttaaatgatt
     5941 cttggttaaa aaaaattgca acatgtataa tgttactgga agttggaatt aactttattt
     6001 gtcttcttat atcatgagca atcaaggtgt ttagtgttta cctaccaaaa gaatcaaata
     6061 aatctatatt tgtaggtttt aagttttaat gcatcaaatt ataatcaaaa cattgattgt
     6121 cgtttgtgat caaaattgct cctgaagtag cttgaactca ctggaatctt agaaatatca
     6181 acttagtaat tcagctttac ttgctctgac cctagattgg ttgaaatcct ttttaggcaa
     6241 aggtatacag tctcaatcaa tataggattc caaaaccaat atggaaacct ctaaacttat
     6301 cttctcatgg gctggactta acaattcatt tccaattcct attcaatttt agaaagatca
     6361 acccgatggt tttttaagtg aacatgcact gactgctttg ggacataaat gttactttgt
     6421 ttggaaatgc taattcagat atattagagg aaaaaattag tagcattgtt atagatgaat
     6481 catgatcatt tgggtgagta ctattgatgt atataatgtt tggcaataca tgtaagtagt
     6541 atgtattgaa ataaacaaca atttcttaca acttgacact agctgctcta ttaattataa
     6601 aaacacatat ataggagaag catggatcca agatggcttt cttggatggt aatcccccag
     6661 agagactatg tatgccaatt gttgatcata ttcaatcact gggtggtgaa gtaagattaa
     6721 attcgagaat acaaaaaatc gagctaaata atgatggaac agtgaaaagc tttttactga
     6781 ataatgggaa cacgattgaa ggggatgctt atgtgtttgc tactccaggt atactactaa
     6841 cttttataca gagacatata atttttgtca tgttttaatc ccagcttccc taatattatt
     6901 atttggtcca atcagttgat atcctgaagc ttcttttgcc tgacaactgg aaggagattc
     6961 catatttcca gagattggaa aaattagttg gagttccagt tattaacgtc cacatatggt
     7021 tagtgacaga ttctactttt gttaattaaa agaaataggt tgctctctcc aattccattt
     7081 cattcacttg agttcaatcc ctatatatgc ataatttgaa gtagatggtc cctgttgaaa
     7141 atgtactatg tatttggttt tatgtaaact gatttggcca ataaattcct gaaatgggag
     7201 atagaatgca aaacccattg cgaatctttg caaatgtgtt ttgctgatgc aacaagggaa
     7261 tttcacttat catattgtat tatattttat caattttact gcaataatga aattattttt
     7321 gatttggatg ttttgatact ttcttttaat aaataaacac atattataat ccttgtcatg
     7381 cattttgggt tggagataat tcattctctt tatgtcacag ccagtgataa ttaattatca
     7441 tctcaatggt ttcaccaatt gcaggtttga caggaaactg aagaacacct atgatcacct
     7501 actctttagc aggtcctgct catacttatt acatcaattt tggtgtctag tggagacaac
     7561 aatttttgtt tttttttgtt tttgcttaat ttgtctctca cagattttgt gagccttact
     7621 acttaacagc ttagtcttcc aatgatttgt gcaatcttat tgaatcattc ttttaaggtt
     7681 ttagaatatt gcaaatgagc ttgagctcaa atggaccctc ctccccttat gggaaaaaaa
     7741 ggaattcaga atacaattaa tatttaatgt ataaaggttg cataatgaaa agtttctctt
     7801 tttcctcatc gaaatgtaga gtcagtatta caaacattct tggtgtccag tgataatttt
     7861 gactaccaga gctaaaagat cagttttatt tttgtttaaa tgtatggtgg acatatatca
     7921 ttgaataatt taaaatttgg tacgattgct tagttaagat cggacttgcg aaatttccta
     7981 taaatcgata aactgttcat aatattttag atctgttaaa atctctcttt ttttcccctt
     8041 ttaccccatt gcctctccgc tcatttctgg ctactttatt ttgtttttcc ccatgcagaa
     8101 gtccacttct cagtgtgtat gcggacatgt cgctaacttg caaggtaaaa gctgaagctg
     8161 gtacttttgt ttttaccccc tttctttctt tgatttttat gtccttcaat atttggtaaa
     8221 ttatgggaca gttgaatagc ttctaccaag tgtgttatgg agatgtgggc acttgggttg
     8281 gaatgtagta tgtaccacat aaaggaagta catgagcatg aaataatttg aaatggcata
     8341 atagccaaaa aagactttat gttattaatt ggattgtagt aatacctgtg tctatatata
     8401 tatatatata tccttgattt ttaaaaatta atcagtatcg ttcacccgta ttgatcacgt
     8461 agacataatt ataagcttag tgattaattt gatttttctc cattaatatg tggaaactct
     8521 gtaattcatg attgcttgtt gtatgcagga atattacaac ccaaaccaat ctatgctgga
     8581 gttggttttt gcgcctgcag aagaatggat ttcacgcagt gactcagata tcattgatgc
     8641 tacaatgaat gaacttgcta gactctttcc cgatgaaatt tccacggatc aaagcaaagc
     8701 aaagattttg aagtaccatg ttgttaaaac accaaggtat gactaaatga cctgaaactt
     8761 ggaatctttt ggattctctt tttaaataat gacaattata gaagtattca ttacctttta
     8821 tatgattaaa gcaatgcacc tagtaatatt attgaactgt tgacatgttg tctaaagact
     8881 atttatttga attttttagt atgatattca ttactaccta taagttactc catttccctt
     8941 ctgtaaccta aattataatt gactcaggtc tgtttacaaa actgtcccca attgtgaacc
     9001 ttgccgtccc ttacaaagat ctcctattga ggggttctac ttagctggcg actacacaaa
     9061 acaaaagtat ttggcttcaa tggaaggtgc tgttctatca ggaaagcttt gtgcacaggc
     9121 tattgtacag gtaattttct tatatgtatg atatgaggta atatgttata gttatccttc
     9181 acacaaaaat ggtgatttta gcttattgtg atagtatttt aaaaagaaaa aaggaagaaa
     9241 ggttcatgaa caagatccag ctgtataact agacttcatt atataaatta aatttgtgaa
     9301 tatattacat ttacattttc tccatcattt atccatctgg cggatttcac tacacaagtt
     9361 attgtctttc catttttttt ttccttttat cttttaatct gagaattctt ggaagctaaa
     9421 aaggaatctt ttctaatatt tgtattatcc cataacattg cccatgtaat agcattagga
     9481 aagtccctga aagaaaaaaa aaaatgctag aactttattt tcacgtttgt ccctcaaagc
     9541 ccttgtcccc ccctcccctc tccccactcc ctcactgaat aaaagaagaa aaaaaaaaaa
     9601 aaagacaata ataggcatta caatgaaaac aaaaggaagg ataaatagat atagggcaaa
     9661 gagaaggttt ttttgtcatt gttttttttt ttcaaatgtt cttatatgta gttcttggtc
     9721 ctcatgttga aatacgcagg ataacgagtt gcttattgct cgggggcaaa ccaggttggc
     9781 tcaagcaagt gtttgttgac aaaaagcttc acaaatggag gtaa
//
