# Supplementary material for: First report of genetic transformation and CRISPR/Cas12a-mediated gene editing of European beech (Fagus sylvatica L.) employing a transient protoplast system
Source: bioRxiv preprint, doi:10.64898/2026.02.06.703565, version 2 (2026-06-16)
Supplement: Data S2 - Vector and target sequences [file 703565_file05.zip › Data S2/FsPDS-KO1.gb]

LOCUS       FsPDS-KO1       14579 bp DNA     circular SYN 11-NOV-2025
DEFINITION  Ligation of mEGFPi-XhoMlu* into G183p9N-Cpf1TS-T12*.
ACCESSION   .
VERSION     .
KEYWORDS    .
SOURCE      synthetic DNA construct
  ORGANISM  synthetic DNA construct
REFERENCE   1  (bases 1 to 14579)
  AUTHORS   .
  TITLE     Direct Submission
  JOURNAL   Exported May 14, 2026 from SnapGene 7.0.1
            https://www.snapgene.com
COMMENT     SECID/File created by Clone Manager, Scientific & Educational 
            Software
            SECNOTES|Vector molecule:  G183p9N-Cpf1TS-T12*
               Fragment ends: MluI and XhoI
               Fragment size: 13655
            Insert molecule:  mEGFPi-XhoMlu*
               Fragment ends: XhoI and MluI
               Fragment size: 924
            Primers for gene synthesis 
            GintF	ctgcacctcgagTCCTCCATAACTATGGGCAAGGGC 
            GintR	actcgaacgcgtTCACTTGTAGAGTTCATCCATGCCATG
            Sequencing primers
            RBCS-TR2	CACAGTAAATTACAAGCACAAC                     Mi
FEATURES             Location/Qualifiers
     source          1..14579
                     /mol_type="other DNA"
                     /organism="synthetic DNA construct"
     misc_feature    1..24
                     /gene="BL"
                     /product="left border"
                     /label=BL
                     /note="/SECDrawAs=Region"
                     /note="/SECStyleId=1"
     promoter        309..606
                     /gene="P-NOS"
                     /label=AtuNOS
                     /note="/SECDrawAs=Region"
                     /note="/SECStyleId=1"
     CDS             join(625..1003,1193..1530)
                     /codon_start=1
                     /product="monomeric enhanced GFP mit ST-LS1 intron"
                     /label=mEGFP
                     /note="eGFP"
                     /translation="MGKGEELFTGVVPILVELDGDVNGHKFSVSGEGEGDATYGKLTLK
                     FICTTGKLPVPWPTLVTTFTYGVQCFSRYPDHMKQHDFFKSAMPEGYVQERTIFFKDDG
                     NYKTRAEVKFEGDTLVNRIELKGIDFKEDGNILGHKLEYNYNSHNVYIMADKQKNGIKV
                     NFKIRHNIEDGSVQLADHYQQNTPIGDGPVLLPDNHYLSTQSKLSKDPNEKRDHMVLLE
                     FVTAAGITHGMDELYK"
     terminator      1541..1831
                     /label=PsRbcS-E9
                     /note="Pea (P. sativum) RbcS-E9"
     promoter        1880..2983
                     /label=AtUbq10
                     /note="AtUbq10"
     misc_feature    2984..3047
                     /label=AtUbq10 5'UTR
     5'UTR           2984..3047
                     /label=Ubi
                     /note="Ubi"
     misc_feature    3050..3353
                     /gene="intron"
                     /label=AtUbq10 1st intron
                     /note="/SECDrawAs=Region"
                     /note="/SECStyleId=1"
     intron          3050..3155
                     /label=Untitled
     intron          3159..3353
                     /label=Untitled
     CDS             3376..3402
                     /codon_start=1
                     /gene="NLS"
                     /label=NLS
                     /note="/SECDrawAs=Region"
                     /note="/SECStyleId=1"
                     /translation="MAPKKKRKV"
     CDS             3403..7107
                     /label=ttCas12a
     misc_feature    3889..3891
                     /gene="D172R"
                     /product="temperature sensitive mutant GAC to CGC"
                     /label=D172R
                     /note="/SECDrawAs=Region"
                     /note="/SECStyleId=1"
     misc_signal     7108..7158
                     /gene="NLS"
                     /label=NLS
                     /note="/SECDrawAs=Region"
                     /note="/SECStyleId=1"
     terminator      7164..7417
                     /gene="NOS-T"
                     /label=AtuNOS
                     /note="/SECDescr=Nos-Terminator"
                     /note="/SECDrawAs=Region"
                     /note="/SECName=NOS-T"
                     /note="/SECStyleId=1"
     promoter        7427..7871
                     /gene="U6At"
                     /label=AtU6
                     /note="/SECDrawAs=Region"
                     /note="/SECStyleId=1"
     misc_feature    7872..7893
                     /gene="DR"
                     /label=Direct repeat
                     /note="/SECDrawAs=Region"
                     /note="/SECStyleId=1"
     CDS             7894..7913
                     /gene="T1"
                     /label=crRNA 3.1
                     /note="/SECDrawAs=Gene"
                     /note="/SECStyleId=1"
     misc_feature    7925..7947
                     /gene="DS"
                     /label=DS
                     /note="/SECDrawAs=Region"
                     /note="/SECStyleId=1"
     promoter        7957..8401
                     /gene="U6At"
                     /label=AtU6
                     /note="/SECDrawAs=Region"
                     /note="/SECStyleId=1"
     misc_feature    8402..8423
                     /gene="DR"
                     /label=Direct repeat
                     /note="/SECDrawAs=Region"
                     /note="/SECStyleId=1"
     CDS             8424..8442
                     /gene="T2"
                     /label=crRNA 5.1
                     /note="/SECDrawAs=Gene"
                     /note="/SECStyleId=1"
     misc_feature    8535..8558
                     /gene="RB"
                     /product="Right Border"
                     /label=RB
                     /note="/SECDrawAs=Region"
                     /note="/SECStyleId=1"
     misc_feature    9093..9790
                     /gene="ColE1"
                     /product="ColE1 ORI"
                     /label=ColE1
                     /note="/SECDrawAs=Region"
                     /note="/SECStyleId=1"
     misc_feature    10078..12865
                     /label=pVS1
     promoter        13004..13032
                     
     CDS             13049..14059
                     /gene="Sm/Sp"
                     /product="Strep/Spec resistence"
                     /label=Sm/Sp
                     /note="/SECDrawAs=Gene"
                     /note="/SECStyleId=1"
ORIGIN
        1 ggcaggatat attcaattgt aaatggcttc atgtccggga aatctacatg gatcagcaat
       61 gagtatgatg gtcaatatgg agaaaaagaa agagtaatta ccaatttttt ttcaattcaa
      121 aaatgtagat gtccgcagcg ttattataaa atgaaagtac attttgataa aacgacaaat
      181 tacgatccgt cgtatttata ggcgaaagca ataaacaaat tattctaatt cggaaatctt
      241 tatttcgacg tgtctacatt cacgtccaaa tgggggctta gatgagaaac ttcacgatcg
      301 gctctagatc atgagcggag aattaaggga gtcacgttat gacccccgcc gatgacgcgg
      361 gacaagccgt tttacgtttg gaactgacag aaccgcaacg ttgaaggagc cactcagccg
      421 cgggtttctg gagtttaatg agctaagcac atacgtcaga aaccattatt gcgcgttcaa
      481 aagtcgccta aggtcactat cagctagcaa atatttcttg tcaaaaatgc tccactgacg
      541 ttccataaat tcccctcggt atccaattag agtctcatat tcactctcaa tccaaataat
      601 ctgcacctcg agtcctccat aactatgggc aagggcgagg aactgttcac tggcgtggtc
      661 ccaatcctgg tggaactgga tggtgatgtg aacgggcaca agttctccgt cagcggagag
      721 ggtgaaggtg atgccaccta cggaaagctc accctgaagt tcatctgcac taccggaaag
      781 ctccctgttc cgtggccaac cctcgtcacc actttcacct acggtgttca gtgcttctcc
      841 cggtacccag atcacatgaa gcagcatgac ttcttcaaga gcgccatgcc cgaaggctac
      901 gtgcaagaaa ggactatctt cttcaaggat gacgggaact acaagacacg tgccgaagtc
      961 aagttcgaag gtgataccct ggtgaaccgc atcgagctga aaggtaagtt tctgcttcta
     1021 cctttgatat atatataata attatcatta attagtagta atataatatt tcaaatattt
     1081 ttttcaaaat aaaagaatgt agtatatagc aattgctttt ctgtagttta taagtgtgta
     1141 tattttaatt tataactttt ctaatatatg accaaaattt gttgatgtgc aggtatcgat
     1201 ttcaaggaag atggaaacat cctcggacac aagctggagt acaactacaa ctcccacaac
     1261 gtatacatca tggccgacaa gcagaagaac ggcatcaagg tgaacttcaa gatcaggcac
     1321 aacatcgaag atggaagcgt gcaactggcg gaccactacc agcagaacac gcccatcggc
     1381 gatggccctg tcctgctgcc ggacaaccat tacctgtcca cgcaatctaa gctctccaag
     1441 gaccccaacg agaagaggga ccacatggtc ctgctggagt tcgtgacggc tgctgggatc
     1501 acgcatggca tggatgaact ctacaagtga acgcgttcga gtattatggc attgggaaaa
     1561 ctgtttttct tgtaccattt gttgtgcttg taatttactg tgttttttat tcggttttcg
     1621 ctatcgaact gtgaaatgga aatggatgga gaagagttaa tgaatgatat ggtccttttg
     1681 ttcattctca aattaatatt atttgttttt tctcttattt gttgtgtgtt gaatttgaaa
     1741 ttataagaga tatgcaaaca ttttgttttg agtaaaaatg tgtcaaatcg tggcctctaa
     1801 tgaccgaagt taatatgagg agtaaaacac tgaagcctgc aggcatgcaa gctgatccac
     1861 tagaggccat ggcggccgct ttccttacat tctgagcctc tttccttcta atccactcat
     1921 ctgcatcttc ttgtgtcctt actaatacct cattggttcc aaattccctc cctttaagca
     1981 ccagctcgtt tctgttcttc cacagcctcc caagtatcca agggactaaa gcctccacat
     2041 tcttcagatc aggatattct tgtttaagat gttgaactct atggaggttt gtatgaactg
     2101 atgatctagg accggataag ttcccttctt catagcgaac ttattcaaag aatgttttgt
     2161 gtatcattct tgttacattg ttattaatga aaaaatatta ttggtcattg gactgaacac
     2221 gagtgttaaa tatggaccag gccccaaata agatccattg atatatgaat taaataacaa
     2281 gaataaatcg agtcaccaaa ccacttgcct tttttaacga gacttgttca ccaacttgat
     2341 acaaaagtca ttatcctatg caaatcaata atcatacaaa aatatccaat aacactaaaa
     2401 aattaaaaga aatggataat ttcacaatat gttatacgat aaagaagtta cttttccaag
     2461 aaattcactg attttataag cccacttgca ttagataaat ggcaaaaaaa aacaaaaagg
     2521 aaaagaaata aagcacgaag aattctagaa aatacgaaat acgcttcaat gcagtgggac
     2581 ccacggttca attattgcca attttcagct ccaccgtata tttaaaaaat aaaacgataa
     2641 tgctaaaaaa atataaatcg taacgatcgt taaatctcaa cggctggatc ttatgacgac
     2701 cgttagaaat tgtggttgtc gacgagtcag taataaacgg cgtcaaagtg gttgcagccg
     2761 gcacacacga gtcgtgttta tcaactcaaa gcacaaatac ttttcctcaa cctaaaaata
     2821 aggcaattag ccaaaaacaa ctttgcgtgt aaacaacgct caatacacgt gtcattttat
     2881 tattagctat tgcttcaccg ccttagcttt ctcgtgacct agtcgtcctc gtcttttctt
     2941 cttcttcttc tataaaacaa tacccaaaga gctcttcttc ttcacaattc agatttcaat
     3001 ttctcaaaat cttaaaaact ttctctcaat tctctctacc gtgatcaagg taaatttctg
     3061 tgttccttat tctctcaaaa tcttcgattt tgttttcgtt cgatcccaat ttcgtatatg
     3121 ttctttggtt tagattctgt taatcttaga tcgaagacga ttttctgggt ttgatcgtta
     3181 gatatcatct taattctcga ttagggtttc atagatatca tccgatttgt tcaaataatt
     3241 tgagttttgt cgaataatta ctcttcgatt tgtgatttct atctagatct ggtgttagtt
     3301 tctagtttgt gcgatcgaat ttgtcgatta atctgagttt ttctgattaa caggtactag
     3361 tggatcctcc aaacaatggc tcccaagaag aagcgcaagg tgggcatcca cggagtccca
     3421 gccgcctcca agctggagaa gttcaccaac tgctacagcc tctctaaaac cctccgtttc
     3481 aaggcaattc ctgttggtaa gactcaggag aacatcgaca acaagaggct tctcgtggag
     3541 gacgaaaaga gagccgagga ttacaagggc gtcaagaagc tgctcgaccg ctactacttg
     3601 tccttcatca atgacgtgct tcactcgatc aagctcaaga acctgaacaa ctacattagc
     3661 ctcttccgta agaaaaccag gacagagaag gagaacaagg agttggaaaa ccttgagatc
     3721 aatctccgca aagagatcgc caaggctttt aaggggaacg agggctataa gtccctgttc
     3781 aagaaggaca tcattgagac tatcctaccg gagttcctcg acgataagga cgaaatcgcc
     3841 ttggtcaact cattcaacgg attcaccacg gcgttcaccg gcttcttccg caaccgggag
     3901 aatatgttca gcgaggaggc caagtccacc agtatcgctt ttcgctgcat taacgagaac
     3961 ctgacccgtt acatctccaa catggacatc ttcgaaaagg ttgatgccat cttcgacaag
     4021 cacgaggtgc aagagattaa ggagaagatc ctcaacagcg actacgacgt ggaggacttc
     4081 ttcgaaggag agttcttcaa cttcgtcctt acccaggagg gcatcgatgt ctacaacgcc
     4141 attatcggtg gcttcgttac cgagtctgga gagaagatca aggggctcaa tgagtacatc
     4201 aacctctaca accagaaaac caagcagaag ctgcccaagt ttaagccact ttacaagcaa
     4261 gtgctttccg acagggaaag cctgtcgttc tacggcgagg gctacacatc cgacgaggag
     4321 gtcttggagg tgttccgcaa caccctcaac aagaacagcg aaattttctc ctctatcaag
     4381 aagctggaga agctcttcaa gaacttcgac gagtactcaa gcgctggaat cttcgtcaag
     4441 aatggtcccg ccatctccac tatttccaag gacatcttcg gcgagtggaa cgttatcaga
     4501 gataagtgga acgcagagta tgacgacatc catcttaaga agaaagccgt ggtcaccgag
     4561 aagtacgagg acgatcgccg taagagcttc aagaagattg gatcgttttc cttggaacag
     4621 ctccaggagt acgccgacgc tgacctgtct gtggtcgaga agctcaagga gatcatcata
     4681 cagaaggtag acgaaatcta caaggtgtac ggcagctccg agaagttgtt cgacgccgat
     4741 ttcgtccttg agaagagcct caagaagaac gacgcggttg tggccattat gaaagacctg
     4801 ctcgactccg tcaagtcatt cgagaactac atcaaggctt tcttcgggga gggcaaggag
     4861 actaacaggg acgaatcgtt ctacggagat ttcgtgcttg cctacgacat cttgctcaag
     4921 gttgaccaca tctacgacgc cattcgcaat tacgtcaccc aaaagcctta ttccaaggat
     4981 aagttcaagc tgtactttca gaacccgcag ttcatgggcg gttgggacaa ggacaaggag
     5041 actgactacc gagctaccat cctccgttac ggcagcaagt actaccttgc catcatggac
     5101 aagaaatacg caaagtgcct gcaaaagatc gataaggacg acgtgaacgg aaactacgag
     5161 aagattaact acaagttgct cccaggcccc aacaagatgc tgcctaaggt gttcttctct
     5221 aagaagtgga tggcctacta caatccctcc gaggacatcc agaagattta taagaacggg
     5281 accttcaaga aaggagatat gttcaacctc aacgactgcc acaagttgat cgacttcttc
     5341 aaggacagca tctcccgcta cccaaagtgg agtaacgcct acgacttcaa ctttagcgag
     5401 acagaaaagt acaaggatat cgctggcttc tacagggagg tcgaggagca gggttacaag
     5461 gtcagcttcg agtctgcctc gaagaaggag gttgacaagc tggtggaaga gggcaagctc
     5521 tatatgttcc agatttacaa caaggacttc tccgacaagt cccacggaac cccgaatctt
     5581 cacaccatgt acttcaagct cttgttcgac gagaacaacc acggccaaat cagactttca
     5641 ggcggggcgg agctcttcat gcgccgtgcc tccctgaaga aagaggaact cgtcgttcac
     5701 cccgctaaca gcccaatcgc caacaagaac cctgataatc ccaagaaaac caccacgttg
     5761 tcctacgacg tgtataagga caagaggttc agcgaggacc agtacgagct gcacatccca
     5821 atcgccatta acaagtgccc caagaacatc tttaagatca acaccgaggt ccgcgtgctt
     5881 ctcaagcatg acgataaccc ttacgtcatc ggaattgacc gtggcgagag gaacctactc
     5941 tacatcgtgg tcgtggacgg taagggaaat atcgttgagc agtactcttt gaacgaaatc
     6001 attaacaact tcaacggcat ccgcatcaag acggactacc actccctgct cgataagaaa
     6061 gagaaggaga gattcgaggc acgccagaac tggacctcga tcgagaatat taaggaactt
     6121 aaggctggct acatcagcca agtcgtccac aagatttgcg agctggtgga gaagtacgac
     6181 gccgtgatcg ccttggagga cctcaactcc gggttcaaga actcacgggt taaggtcgag
     6241 aagcaggtgt accagaagtt cgagaagatg ctcatcgaca agctgaacta catggtggac
     6301 aagaaatcca acccgtgcgc caccggaggc gctcttaagg gttaccaaat caccaacaag
     6361 ttcgaatctt tcaagagcat gtccactcag aacggcttca tcttctacat tcccgcctgg
     6421 ctcaccagca agatcgatcc atccaccgga tttgtcaatt tgctcaagac aaagtacacc
     6481 tcgatcgcgg acagcaagaa gttcatctcc agtttcgacc gtattatgta cgttcccgag
     6541 gaggacctgt tcgagttcgc ccttgactac aagaacttct ctaggaccga tgctgactac
     6601 atcaagaagt ggaagttgta ctcctacggc aaccgcatcc gcatcttccg taacccgaag
     6661 aagaacaacg tgttcgactg ggaggaagtc tgcctcacga gcgcctacaa agagctgttc
     6721 aataagtacg gaattaacta tcagcagggc gacatcaggg ccttgctttg cgagcaatcc
     6781 gataaggcat tttacagctc attcatggcc ctcatgtccc tcatgctcca gatgcgcaac
     6841 agcatcaccg ggagaactga cgtggacttc ctgatctcgc ctgtcaagaa ctccgacggc
     6901 attttctacg actctcgtaa ctacgaggct caggagaacg ccatccttcc aaagaatgcc
     6961 gatgctaacg gtgcctacaa catcgcgagg aaggttttgt gggccatcgg acagttcaag
     7021 aaggctgagg acgaaaagct ggacaaggtc aagattgcca tcagcaacaa ggagtggttg
     7081 gagtacgccc aaacctccgt gaagcacaaa cgccccgcag ccaccaagaa ggctggccag
     7141 gccaagaaga agaagtaacc cgggatcgtt caaacatttg gcaataaagt ttcttaagat
     7201 tgaatcctgt tgccggtctt gcgatgatta tcatataatt tctgttgaat tacgttaagc
     7261 atgtaataat taacatgtaa tgcatgacgt tatttatgag atgggttttt atgattagag
     7321 tcccgcaatt atacatttaa tacgcgatag aaaacaaaat atagcgcgca aactaggata
     7381 aattatcgcg cgcggtgtca tctatgttac tagatcgctc gaattccttc gttgaacaac
     7441 ggaaactcga cttgccttcc gcacaataca tcatttcttc ttagcttttt ttcttcttct
     7501 tcgttcatac agtttttttt tgtttatcag cttacatttt cttgaaccgt agctttcgtt
     7561 ttcttctttt taactttcca ttcggagttt ttgtatcttg tttcatagtt tgtcccagga
     7621 ttagaatgat taggcatcga accttcaaga atttgattga ataaaacatc ttcattctta
     7681 agatatgaag ataatcttca aaaggcccct gggaatctga aagaagagaa gcaggcccat
     7741 ttatatggga aagaacaata gtatttctta tataggccca tttaagttga aaacaatctt
     7801 caaaagtccc acatcgctta gataagaaaa cgaagctgag tttatataca gctagagtcg
     7861 aagtagtgat tgtaatttct actaagtgta gatgcagatg ctggtcacaa accttttttt
     7921 agacccagct ttcttgtaca aagttggcat tacgctcttc gttgaacaac ggaaactcga
     7981 cttgccttcc gcacaataca tcatttcttc ttagcttttt ttcttcttct tcgttcatac
     8041 agtttttttt tgtttatcag cttacatttt cttgaaccgt agctttcgtt ttcttctttt
     8101 taactttcca ttcggagttt ttgtatcttg tttcatagtt tgtcccagga ttagaatgat
     8161 taggcatcga accttcaaga atttgattga ataaaacatc ttcattctta agatatgaag
     8221 ataatcttca aaaggcccct gggaatctga aagaagagaa gcaggcccat ttatatggga
     8281 aagaacaata gtatttctta tataggccca tttaagttga aaacaatctt caaaagtccc
     8341 acatcgctta gataagaaaa cgaagctgag tttatataca gctagagtcg aagtagtgat
     8401 tgtaatttct actaagtgta gatcgatgcc gaataagcct ggtttttttg tcgacaggcc
     8461 ttaagggcca gatcttgggc ccggtacccg atcagattgt cgtttcccgc cttcggttta
     8521 aactatcagt gtttgacagg atatattggc gggtaaacct aagagaaaag agcgtttatt
     8581 agaataatcg gatatttaaa agggcgtgaa aaggtttatc cgttcgtcca tttgtatgtg
     8641 catgccaacc acagggttcc cctcgggagt gcttggcatt ccgtgcgata atgacttctg
     8701 ttcaaccacc caaacgtcgg aaagcctgac gacggagcag cattccaaaa agatcccttg
     8761 gctcgtctgg gtcggctaga aggtcgagtg ggctgctgtg gcttgatccc tcaacgcggt
     8821 cgcggacgta gcgcagcgcc gaaaaatcct cgatcgcaaa tccgacgctg tcgaaaagcg
     8881 tgatctgctt gtcgctcttt cggccgacgt cctggccagt catcacgcgc caaagttccg
     8941 tcacaggatg atctggcgcg agttgctgga tctcgccttc aatccgggtc tgtggcggga
     9001 actccacgaa aatatccgaa cgcagcaaga tatcgcggtg catctcggtc ttgcctgggc
     9061 agtcgccgcc gacgccgttg atgtggacgc cgaaaaggat ctaggtgaag atcctttttg
     9121 ataatctcat gaccaaaatc ccttaacgtg agttttcgtt ccactgagcg tcagaccccg
     9181 tagaaaagat caaaggatct tcttgagatc ctttttttct gcgcgtaatc tgctgcttgc
     9241 aaacaaaaaa accaccgcta ccagcggtgg tttgtttgcc ggatcaagag ctaccaactc
     9301 tttttccgaa ggtaactggc ttcagcagag cgcagatacc aaatactgtt cttctagtgt
     9361 agccgtagtt aggccaccac ttcaagaact ctgtagcacc gcctacatac ctcgctctgc
     9421 taatcctgtt accagtggct gctgccagtg gcgataagtc gtgtcttacc gggttggact
     9481 caagacgata gttaccggat aaggcgcagc ggtcgggctg aacggggggt tcgtgcacac
     9541 agcccagctt ggagcgaacg acctacaccg aactgagata cctacagcgt gagctatgag
     9601 aaagcgccac gcttcccgaa gggagaaagg cggacaggta tccggtaagc ggcagggtcg
     9661 gaacaggaga gcgcacgagg gagcttccag ggggaaacgc ctggtatctt tatagtcctg
     9721 tcgggtttcg ccacctctga cttgagcgtc gatttttgtg atgctcgtca ggggggcgga
     9781 gcctatggaa aaacgccagc aacgcggcct ttttacggtt cctggccttt tgctggcctt
     9841 ttgctcacat gttctttcct gcgttatccc ctgattctgt ggataaccga ttaccgcctt
     9901 tgagtgagct gataccgctc gccgcagccg aacgaccgag cgcagcgagt cagtgagcga
     9961 ggaagcggaa gagcgcctga tgcggtattt tctccttacg catctgtgcg gtatttcaca
    10021 ccgcatatgg tgcactctca gtacaatctg ctctgatgcc gcatagttaa gccagtaacc
    10081 gtgcggctgc atgaaatcct ggccggtttg tctgatgcca agctcgcggc ctggccggcg
    10141 agcttggccg ctgaagaaac cgagcgccgc cgtctaaaaa ggtgatgtgt atttgagtaa
    10201 aacagcttgc gtcatgcggt cgctgcgtat atgatgcgat gagtaaataa acaaatacgc
    10261 aaggggaacg catgaaggtt atcgctgtac ttaaccagaa aggcgggtca ggcaagacga
    10321 ccatcgcaac ccatctagcc cgcgccctgc aactcgccgg ggccgatgtt ctgttagtcg
    10381 attccgatcc ccagggcagt gcccgcgatt gggcggccgt gcgggaagat caaccgctaa
    10441 ccgttgtcgg catcgaccgc ccgacgattg accgcgacgt gaaggccatc ggccggcgcg
    10501 acttcgtagt gatcgacgga gcgccccagg cggcggactt ggctgtgtcc gcgatcaagg
    10561 cagccgactt cgtgctgatt ccggtgcagc caagccctta cgacatatgg gccaccgccg
    10621 acctggtgga gctggttaag cagcgcattg aggtcacgga tggaaggcta caagcggcct
    10681 ttgtcgtgtc gcgggcgatc aaaggcacgc gcatcggcgg tgaggttgcc gaggcgctgg
    10741 ccgggtacga gctgcccatt cttgagtccc gtatcacgca gcgcgtgagc tacccaggca
    10801 ctgccgccgc cggcacaacc gttcttgaat cagaacccga gggcgacgct gcccgcgagg
    10861 tccaggcgct ggccgctgaa attaaatcaa aactcatttg agttaatgag gtaaagagaa
    10921 aatgagcaaa agcacaaaca cgctaagtgc cggccgtccg agcgcacgca gcagcaaggc
    10981 tgcaacgttg gccagcctgg cagacacgcc agccatgaag cgggtcaact ttcagttgcc
    11041 ggcggaggat cacaccaagc tgaagatgta cgcggtacgc caaggcaaga ccattaccga
    11101 gctgctatct gaatacatcg cgcagctacc agagtaaatg agcaaatgaa taaatgagta
    11161 gatgaatttt agcggctaaa ggaggcggca tggaaaatca agaacaacca ggcaccgacg
    11221 ccgtggaatg ccccatgtgt ggaggaacgg gcggttggcc aggcgtaagc ggctgggttg
    11281 tctgccggcc ctgcaatggc actggaaccc ccaagcccga ggaatcggcg tgagcggtcg
    11341 caaaccatcc ggcccggtac aaatcggcgc ggcgctgggt gatgacctgg tggagaagtt
    11401 gaaggcggcg caggccgccc agcggcaacg catcgaggca gaagcacgcc ccggtgaatc
    11461 gtggcaagcg gccgctgatc gaatccgcaa agaatcccgg caaccgccgg cagccggtgc
    11521 gccgtcgatt aggaagccgc ccaagggcga cgagcaacca gattttttcg ttccgatgct
    11581 ctatgacgtg ggcacccgcg atagtcgcag catcatggac gtggccgttt tccgtctgtc
    11641 gaagcgtgac cgacgagctg gcgaggtgat ccgctacgag cttccagacg ggcacgtaga
    11701 ggtttccgca gggccggccg gcatggcgag tgtgtgggat tacgacctgg tactgatggc
    11761 ggtttcccat ctaaccgaat ccatgaaccg ataccgggaa gggaagggag acaagcccgg
    11821 ccgcgtgttc cgtccacacg ttgcggacgt actcaagttc tgccggcgag ccgatggcgg
    11881 aaagcagaaa gacgacctgg tagaaacctg cattcggtta aacaccacgc acgttgccat
    11941 gcagcgtacg aagaaggcca agaacggccg cctggtgacg gtatccgagg gtgaagcctt
    12001 gattagccgc tacaagatcg taaagagcga aaccgggcgg ccggagtaca tcgagatcga
    12061 gctagctgat tggatgtacc gcgagatcac agaaggcaag aacccggacg tgctgacggt
    12121 tcaccccgat tactttttga tcgatcccgg catcggccgt tttctctacc gcctggcacg
    12181 ccgcgccgca ggcaaggcag aagccagatg gttgttcaag acgatctacg aacgcagtgg
    12241 cagcgccgga gagttcaaga agttctgttt caccgtgcgc aagctgatcg ggtcaaatga
    12301 cctgccggag tacgatttga aggaggaggc ggggcaggct ggcccgatcc tagtcatgcg
    12361 ctaccgcaac ctgatcgagg gcgaagcatc cgccggttcc taatgtacgg agcagatgct
    12421 agggcaaatt gccctagcag gggaaaaagg tcgaaaaggt ctctttcctg tggatagcac
    12481 gtacattggg aacccaaagc cgtacattgg gaaccggaac ccgtacattg ggaacccaaa
    12541 gccgtacatt gggaaccggt cacacatgta agtgactgat ataaaagaga aaaaaggcga
    12601 tttttccgcc taaaactctt taaaacttat taaaactctt aaaacccgcc tggcctgtgc
    12661 ataactgtct ggccagcgca cagccgaaga gctgcaaaaa gcgcctaccc ttcggtcgct
    12721 gcgctcccta cgccccgccg cttcgcgtcg gcctatcgcg gccgctggcc gctcaaaaat
    12781 ggctggccta cggccaggca atctaccagg gcgcggacaa gccgcgccgt cgccactcga
    12841 ccgccggcgc ccacatcaag gcaccggtgg gtatgcctga cgatgcgtgg agaccgaaac
    12901 cttgcgctcg ttcgccagcc aggacagaaa tgcctcgact tcgctgctgc ccaaggttgc
    12961 cgggtgacgc acaccgtgga aacggatgaa ggcacgaacc cagtggacat aagcctgttc
    13021 ggttcgtaag ctgtaatgca agtagcgtat gcgctcacgc aactggtcca gaaccttgac
    13081 cgaacgcagc ggtggtaacg gcgcagtggc ggttttcatg gcttgttatg actgtttttt
    13141 tggggtacag tctatgcctc gggcatccaa gcagcaagcg cgttacgccg tgggtcgatg
    13201 tttgatgtta tggagcagca acgatgttac gcagcagggc agtcgcccta aaacaaagtt
    13261 aaacatcatg agggaagcgg tgatcgccga agtatcgact caactatcag aggtagttgg
    13321 cgtcatcgag cgccatctcg aaccgacgtt gctggccgta catttgtacg gctccgcagt
    13381 ggatggcggc ctgaagccac acagtgatat tgatttgctg gttacggtga ccgtaaggct
    13441 tgatgaaaca acgcggcgag ctttgatcaa cgaccttttg gaaacttcgg cttcccctgg
    13501 agagagcgag attctccgcg ctgtagaagt caccattgtt gtgcacgacg acatcattcc
    13561 gtggcgttat ccagctaagc gcgaactgca atttggagaa tggcagcgca atgacattct
    13621 tgcaggtatc ttcgagccag ccacgatcga cattgatctg gctatcttgc tgacaaaagc
    13681 aagagaacat agcgttgcct tggtaggtcc agcggcggag gaactctttg atccggttcc
    13741 tgaacaggat ctatttgagg cgctaaatga aaccttaacg ctatggaact cgccgcccga
    13801 ctgggctggc gatgagcgaa atgtagtgct tacgttgtcc cgcatttggt acagcgcagt
    13861 aaccggcaaa atcgcgccga aggatgtcgc tgccgactgg gcaatggagc gcctgccggc
    13921 ccagtatcag cccgtcatac ttgaagctag acaggcttat cttggacaag aagaagatcg
    13981 cttggcctcg cgcgcagatc agttggaaga atttgtccac tacgtgaaag gcgagatcac
    14041 caaggtagtc ggcaaataat gtctaacaat tcgttcaagc cgacgccgct tcgcggcgcg
    14101 gcttaactca agcgttagat gcactaagca cataattgct cacagccaaa ctatcaggtc
    14161 aagtctgctt ttattatttt taagcgtgca taataagccc tacacaaatt gggagatata
    14221 tcatgaaagg ctggcttttt cttgttatcg caatagttgg cgaagtaatc gcaacatagc
    14281 ttgcttggtc gttccgcgtg aacgtcggct cgattgtacc tgcgttcaaa tactttgcga
    14341 tcgtgttgcg cgcctgcccg gtgcgtcggc tgatctcacg gatcgactgc ttctctcgca
    14401 acgccatccg acggatgatg tttaaaagtc ccatgtggat cactccgttg ccccgtcgct
    14461 caccgtgttg gggggaaggt gcacatggct cagttctcaa tggaaattat ctgcctaacc
    14521 ggctcagttc tgcgtagaaa ccaacatgca agctccaccg ggtgcaaagc ggcagcggc
//
