# Supplementary material for: First report of genetic transformation and CRISPR/Cas12a-mediated gene editing of European beech (Fagus sylvatica L.) employing a transient protoplast system
Source: bioRxiv preprint, doi:10.64898/2026.02.06.703565, version 2 (2026-06-16)
Supplement: Data S2 - Vector and target sequences [file 703565_file05.zip › Data S2/FsPDS-KO2.gb]

LOCUS       FsPDS-KO2       14579 bp DNA     circular SYN 11-NOV-2025
DEFINITION  Ligation of Target12_Bsmbi* into G425pEGFP-Cpf1TS-U6At*.
ACCESSION   .
VERSION     .
KEYWORDS    .
SOURCE      synthetic DNA construct
  ORGANISM  synthetic DNA construct
REFERENCE   1  (bases 1 to 14579)
  AUTHORS   .
  TITLE     Direct Submission
  JOURNAL   Exported May 14, 2026 from SnapGene 7.0.1
            https://www.snapgene.com
COMMENT     SECID/File created by Clone Manager, Scientific & Educational 
            Software
            SECNOTES|Vector molecule:  G425pEGFP-Cpf1TS-U6At*
               Fragment ends: BsmBI
               Fragment size: 14025
            Insert molecule:  Target12_Bsmbi*
               Fragment ends: BsmBI
               Fragment size: 554
            Primers for gene synthesis: 
            T1F	cccgtctcgtagatctcctagaacatctcttgaTTTTTTTAGACCCAGCTTTCTTGTAC 
            T2R	cccgtctcaaaaatccaggcttattcggcatcgATCTACACTTAGTAGAAATTACAATCACTAC
             TTCG
            LH1.3	GGCCCAAGATCTGGCCCTTA
            Sequencing primers:
            RBR	CTCTTAGGTTTACCCGCCAATA
FEATURES             Location/Qualifiers
     source          1..14579
                     /mol_type="other DNA"
                     /organism="synthetic DNA construct"
     misc_feature    1..24
                     /gene="BL"
                     /product="left border"
                     /label=LB
                     /note="/SECDrawAs=Region"
                     /note="/SECStyleId=1"
     promoter        309..606
                     /gene="P-NOS"
                     /label=AtuNOS
                     /note="/SECDrawAs=Region"
                     /note="/SECStyleId=1"
     CDS             join(625..1003,1193..1530)
                     /codon_start=1
                     /product="monomeric enhanced GFP mit ST-LS1 intron"
                     /label=mEGFP
                     /note="eGFP"
                     /translation="MGKGEELFTGVVPILVELDGDVNGHKFSVSGEGEGDATYGKLTLK
                     FICTTGKLPVPWPTLVTTFTYGVQCFSRYPDHMKQHDFFKSAMPEGYVQERTIFFKDDG
                     NYKTRAEVKFEGDTLVNRIELKGIDFKEDGNILGHKLEYNYNSHNVYIMADKQKNGIKV
                     NFKIRHNIEDGSVQLADHYQQNTPIGDGPVLLPDNHYLSTQSKLSKDPNEKRDHMVLLE
                     FVTAAGITHGMDELYK"
     misc_feature    1429..1431
                     /gene="A206K"
                     /product="monomeric protein"
                     /label=A206K
                     /note="/SECDrawAs=Region"
                     /note="/SECStyleId=1"
     terminator      1541..1831
                     /label=PsRbcS-E9
                     /note="Pea (P. sativum) RbcS-E9"
     promoter        1880..2983
                     /label=AtUbq10
                     /note="AtUbq10"
     misc_feature    2984..3047
                     /label=AtUbq10 5'UTR
     5'UTR           2984..3047
                     /label=Ubi
                     /note="Ubi"
     misc_feature    3050..3353
                     /gene="intron"
                     /label=AtUbq10 1st intron
                     /note="/SECDrawAs=Region"
                     /note="/SECStyleId=1"
     intron          3050..3155
                     /label=Untitled
     intron          3159..3353
                     /label=Untitled
     CDS             3376..3402
                     /codon_start=1
                     /gene="NLS"
                     /label=NLS
                     /note="/SECDrawAs=Region"
                     /note="/SECStyleId=1"
                     /translation="MAPKKKRKV"
     CDS             3403..7107
                     /label=ttCas12a (DCS)
     misc_feature    3889..3891
                     /gene="D172R"
                     /product="temperature sensitive mutant GAC to CGC"
                     /label=D172R
                     /note="/SECDrawAs=Region"
                     /note="/SECStyleId=1"
     misc_signal     7108..7158
                     /gene="NLS"
                     /label=NLS
                     /note="/SECDrawAs=Region"
                     /note="/SECStyleId=1"
     terminator      7164..7417
                     /gene="NOS-T"
                     /label=AtuNOS
                     /note="/SECDescr=Nos-Terminator"
                     /note="/SECDrawAs=Region"
                     /note="/SECName=NOS-T"
                     /note="/SECStyleId=1"
     promoter        7427..7871
                     /gene="U6At"
                     /label=AtU6
                     /note="/SECDrawAs=Region"
                     /note="/SECStyleId=1"
     misc_feature    7872..7893
                     /gene="DR"
                     /label=Direct Repeat
                     /note="/SECDrawAs=Region"
                     /note="/SECStyleId=1"
     CDS             7894..7912
                     /gene="Target1"
                     /label=crRNA 3.2
                     /note="/SECDrawAs=Gene"
                     /note="/SECStyleId=1"
     misc_feature    7924..7946
                     /gene="DS"
                     /label=DS
                     /note="/SECDrawAs=Region"
                     /note="/SECStyleId=1"
     promoter        7956..8400
                     /gene="U6At"
                     /label=AtU6
                     /note="/SECDrawAs=Region"
                     /note="/SECStyleId=1"
     misc_feature    8401..8422
                     /gene="DR"
                     /label=Direct Repeat
                     /note="/SECDrawAs=Region"
                     /note="/SECStyleId=1"
     CDS             8423..8442
                     /gene="Target2"
                     /label=crRNA 5.2
                     /note="/SECDrawAs=Gene"
                     /note="/SECStyleId=1"
     misc_feature    8535..8558
                     /gene="RB"
                     /product="Right Border"
                     /label=RB
                     /note="/SECDrawAs=Region"
                     /note="/SECStyleId=1"
     misc_feature    9093..9790
                     /gene="ColE1"
                     /product="ColE1 ORI"
                     /label=ColE1
                     /note="/SECDrawAs=Region"
                     /note="/SECStyleId=1"
     misc_feature    10078..12865
                     /label=pVS1
     promoter        13004..13032
                     
     CDS             13049..14059
                     /gene="Sm/Sp"
                     /product="Strep/Spec resistence"
                     /label=Sm/Sp
                     /note="/SECDrawAs=Gene"
                     /note="/SECStyleId=1"
ORIGIN
        1 ggcaggatat attcaattgt aaatggcttc atgtccggga aatctacatg gatcagcaat
       61 gagtatgatg gtcaatatgg agaaaaagaa agagtaatta ccaatttttt ttcaattcaa
      121 aaatgtagat gtccgcagcg ttattataaa atgaaagtac attttgataa aacgacaaat
      181 tacgatccgt cgtatttata ggcgaaagca ataaacaaat tattctaatt cggaaatctt
      241 tatttcgacg tgtctacatt cacgtccaaa tgggggctta gatgagaaac ttcacgatcg
      301 gctctagatc atgagcggag aattaaggga gtcacgttat gacccccgcc gatgacgcgg
      361 gacaagccgt tttacgtttg gaactgacag aaccgcaacg ttgaaggagc cactcagccg
      421 cgggtttctg gagtttaatg agctaagcac atacgtcaga aaccattatt gcgcgttcaa
      481 aagtcgccta aggtcactat cagctagcaa atatttcttg tcaaaaatgc tccactgacg
      541 ttccataaat tcccctcggt atccaattag agtctcatat tcactctcaa tccaaataat
      601 ctgcacctcg agtcctccat aactatgggc aagggcgagg aactgttcac tggcgtggtc
      661 ccaatcctgg tggaactgga tggtgatgtg aacgggcaca agttctccgt cagcggagag
      721 ggtgaaggtg atgccaccta cggaaagctc accctgaagt tcatctgcac taccggaaag
      781 ctccctgttc cgtggccaac cctcgtcacc actttcacct acggtgttca gtgcttctcc
      841 cggtacccag atcacatgaa gcagcatgac ttcttcaaga gcgccatgcc cgaaggctac
      901 gtgcaagaaa ggactatctt cttcaaggat gacgggaact acaagacacg tgccgaagtc
      961 aagttcgaag gtgataccct ggtgaaccgc atcgagctga aaggtaagtt tctgcttcta
     1021 cctttgatat atatataata attatcatta attagtagta atataatatt tcaaatattt
     1081 ttttcaaaat aaaagaatgt agtatatagc aattgctttt ctgtagttta taagtgtgta
     1141 tattttaatt tataactttt ctaatatatg accaaaattt gttgatgtgc aggtatcgat
     1201 ttcaaggaag atggaaacat cctcggacac aagctggagt acaactacaa ctcccacaac
     1261 gtatacatca tggccgacaa gcagaagaac ggcatcaagg tgaacttcaa gatcaggcac
     1321 aacatcgaag atggaagcgt gcaactggcg gaccactacc agcagaacac gcccatcggc
     1381 gatggccctg tcctgctgcc ggacaaccat tacctgtcca cgcaatctaa gctctccaag
     1441 gaccccaacg agaagaggga ccacatggtc ctgctggagt tcgtgacggc tgctgggatc
     1501 acgcatggca tggatgaact ctacaagtga acgcgttcga gtattatggc attgggaaaa
     1561 ctgtttttct tgtaccattt gttgtgcttg taatttactg tgttttttat tcggttttcg
     1621 ctatcgaact gtgaaatgga aatggatgga gaagagttaa tgaatgatat ggtccttttg
     1681 ttcattctca aattaatatt atttgttttt tctcttattt gttgtgtgtt gaatttgaaa
     1741 ttataagaga tatgcaaaca ttttgttttg agtaaaaatg tgtcaaatcg tggcctctaa
     1801 tgaccgaagt taatatgagg agtaaaacac tgaagcctgc aggcatgcaa gctgatccac
     1861 tagaggccat ggcggccgct ttccttacat tctgagcctc tttccttcta atccactcat
     1921 ctgcatcttc ttgtgtcctt actaatacct cattggttcc aaattccctc cctttaagca
     1981 ccagctcgtt tctgttcttc cacagcctcc caagtatcca agggactaaa gcctccacat
     2041 tcttcagatc aggatattct tgtttaagat gttgaactct atggaggttt gtatgaactg
     2101 atgatctagg accggataag ttcccttctt catagcgaac ttattcaaag aatgttttgt
     2161 gtatcattct tgttacattg ttattaatga aaaaatatta ttggtcattg gactgaacac
     2221 gagtgttaaa tatggaccag gccccaaata agatccattg atatatgaat taaataacaa
     2281 gaataaatcg agtcaccaaa ccacttgcct tttttaacga gacttgttca ccaacttgat
     2341 acaaaagtca ttatcctatg caaatcaata atcatacaaa aatatccaat aacactaaaa
     2401 aattaaaaga aatggataat ttcacaatat gttatacgat aaagaagtta cttttccaag
     2461 aaattcactg attttataag cccacttgca ttagataaat ggcaaaaaaa aacaaaaagg
     2521 aaaagaaata aagcacgaag aattctagaa aatacgaaat acgcttcaat gcagtgggac
     2581 ccacggttca attattgcca attttcagct ccaccgtata tttaaaaaat aaaacgataa
     2641 tgctaaaaaa atataaatcg taacgatcgt taaatctcaa cggctggatc ttatgacgac
     2701 cgttagaaat tgtggttgtc gacgagtcag taataaacgg cgtcaaagtg gttgcagccg
     2761 gcacacacga gtcgtgttta tcaactcaaa gcacaaatac ttttcctcaa cctaaaaata
     2821 aggcaattag ccaaaaacaa ctttgcgtgt aaacaacgct caatacacgt gtcattttat
     2881 tattagctat tgcttcaccg ccttagcttt ctcgtgacct agtcgtcctc gtcttttctt
     2941 cttcttcttc tataaaacaa tacccaaaga gctcttcttc ttcacaattc agatttcaat
     3001 ttctcaaaat cttaaaaact ttctctcaat tctctctacc gtgatcaagg taaatttctg
     3061 tgttccttat tctctcaaaa tcttcgattt tgttttcgtt cgatcccaat ttcgtatatg
     3121 ttctttggtt tagattctgt taatcttaga tcgaagacga ttttctgggt ttgatcgtta
     3181 gatatcatct taattctcga ttagggtttc atagatatca tccgatttgt tcaaataatt
     3241 tgagttttgt cgaataatta ctcttcgatt tgtgatttct atctagatct ggtgttagtt
     3301 tctagtttgt gcgatcgaat ttgtcgatta atctgagttt ttctgattaa caggtactag
     3361 tggatcctcc aaacaatggc tcccaagaag aagcgcaagg tgggcatcca cggagtccca
     3421 gccgcctcca agctggagaa gttcaccaac tgctacagcc tctctaaaac cctccgtttc
     3481 aaggcaattc ctgttggtaa gactcaggag aacatcgaca acaagaggct tctcgtggag
     3541 gacgaaaaga gagccgagga ttacaagggc gtcaagaagc tgctcgaccg ctactacttg
     3601 tccttcatca atgacgtgct tcactcgatc aagctcaaga acctgaacaa ctacattagc
     3661 ctcttccgta agaaaaccag gacagagaag gagaacaagg agttggaaaa ccttgagatc
     3721 aatctccgca aagagatcgc caaggctttt aaggggaacg agggctataa gtccctgttc
     3781 aagaaggaca tcattgagac tatcctaccg gagttcctcg acgataagga cgaaatcgcc
     3841 ttggtcaact cattcaacgg attcaccacg gcgttcaccg gcttcttccg caaccgggag
     3901 aatatgttca gcgaggaggc caagtccacc agtatcgctt ttcgctgcat taacgagaac
     3961 ctgacccgtt acatctccaa catggacatc ttcgaaaagg ttgatgccat cttcgacaag
     4021 cacgaggtgc aagagattaa ggagaagatc ctcaacagcg actacgacgt ggaggacttc
     4081 ttcgaaggag agttcttcaa cttcgtcctt acccaggagg gcatcgatgt ctacaacgcc
     4141 attatcggtg gcttcgttac cgagtctgga gagaagatca aggggctcaa tgagtacatc
     4201 aacctctaca accagaaaac caagcagaag ctgcccaagt ttaagccact ttacaagcaa
     4261 gtgctttccg acagggaaag cctgtcgttc tacggcgagg gctacacatc cgacgaggag
     4321 gtcttggagg tgttccgcaa caccctcaac aagaacagcg aaattttctc ctctatcaag
     4381 aagctggaga agctcttcaa gaacttcgac gagtactcaa gcgctggaat cttcgtcaag
     4441 aatggtcccg ccatctccac tatttccaag gacatcttcg gcgagtggaa cgttatcaga
     4501 gataagtgga acgcagagta tgacgacatc catcttaaga agaaagccgt ggtcaccgag
     4561 aagtacgagg acgatcgccg taagagcttc aagaagattg gatcgttttc cttggaacag
     4621 ctccaggagt acgccgacgc tgacctgtct gtggtcgaga agctcaagga gatcatcata
     4681 cagaaggtag acgaaatcta caaggtgtac ggcagctccg agaagttgtt cgacgccgat
     4741 ttcgtccttg agaagagcct caagaagaac gacgcggttg tggccattat gaaagacctg
     4801 ctcgactccg tcaagtcatt cgagaactac atcaaggctt tcttcgggga gggcaaggag
     4861 actaacaggg acgaatcgtt ctacggagat ttcgtgcttg cctacgacat cttgctcaag
     4921 gttgaccaca tctacgacgc cattcgcaat tacgtcaccc aaaagcctta ttccaaggat
     4981 aagttcaagc tgtactttca gaacccgcag ttcatgggcg gttgggacaa ggacaaggag
     5041 actgactacc gagctaccat cctccgttac ggcagcaagt actaccttgc catcatggac
     5101 aagaaatacg caaagtgcct gcaaaagatc gataaggacg acgtgaacgg aaactacgag
     5161 aagattaact acaagttgct cccaggcccc aacaagatgc tgcctaaggt gttcttctct
     5221 aagaagtgga tggcctacta caatccctcc gaggacatcc agaagattta taagaacggg
     5281 accttcaaga aaggagatat gttcaacctc aacgactgcc acaagttgat cgacttcttc
     5341 aaggacagca tctcccgcta cccaaagtgg agtaacgcct acgacttcaa ctttagcgag
     5401 acagaaaagt acaaggatat cgctggcttc tacagggagg tcgaggagca gggttacaag
     5461 gtcagcttcg agtctgcctc gaagaaggag gttgacaagc tggtggaaga gggcaagctc
     5521 tatatgttcc agatttacaa caaggacttc tccgacaagt cccacggaac cccgaatctt
     5581 cacaccatgt acttcaagct cttgttcgac gagaacaacc acggccaaat cagactttca
     5641 ggcggggcgg agctcttcat gcgccgtgcc tccctgaaga aagaggaact cgtcgttcac
     5701 cccgctaaca gcccaatcgc caacaagaac cctgataatc ccaagaaaac caccacgttg
     5761 tcctacgacg tgtataagga caagaggttc agcgaggacc agtacgagct gcacatccca
     5821 atcgccatta acaagtgccc caagaacatc tttaagatca acaccgaggt ccgcgtgctt
     5881 ctcaagcatg acgataaccc ttacgtcatc ggaattgacc gtggcgagag gaacctactc
     5941 tacatcgtgg tcgtggacgg taagggaaat atcgttgagc agtactcttt gaacgaaatc
     6001 attaacaact tcaacggcat ccgcatcaag acggactacc actccctgct cgataagaaa
     6061 gagaaggaga gattcgaggc acgccagaac tggacctcga tcgagaatat taaggaactt
     6121 aaggctggct acatcagcca agtcgtccac aagatttgcg agctggtgga gaagtacgac
     6181 gccgtgatcg ccttggagga cctcaactcc gggttcaaga actcacgggt taaggtcgag
     6241 aagcaggtgt accagaagtt cgagaagatg ctcatcgaca agctgaacta catggtggac
     6301 aagaaatcca acccgtgcgc caccggaggc gctcttaagg gttaccaaat caccaacaag
     6361 ttcgaatctt tcaagagcat gtccactcag aacggcttca tcttctacat tcccgcctgg
     6421 ctcaccagca agatcgatcc atccaccgga tttgtcaatt tgctcaagac aaagtacacc
     6481 tcgatcgcgg acagcaagaa gttcatctcc agtttcgacc gtattatgta cgttcccgag
     6541 gaggacctgt tcgagttcgc ccttgactac aagaacttct ctaggaccga tgctgactac
     6601 atcaagaagt ggaagttgta ctcctacggc aaccgcatcc gcatcttccg taacccgaag
     6661 aagaacaacg tgttcgactg ggaggaagtc tgcctcacga gcgcctacaa agagctgttc
     6721 aataagtacg gaattaacta tcagcagggc gacatcaggg ccttgctttg cgagcaatcc
     6781 gataaggcat tttacagctc attcatggcc ctcatgtccc tcatgctcca gatgcgcaac
     6841 agcatcaccg ggagaactga cgtggacttc ctgatctcgc ctgtcaagaa ctccgacggc
     6901 attttctacg actctcgtaa ctacgaggct caggagaacg ccatccttcc aaagaatgcc
     6961 gatgctaacg gtgcctacaa catcgcgagg aaggttttgt gggccatcgg acagttcaag
     7021 aaggctgagg acgaaaagct ggacaaggtc aagattgcca tcagcaacaa ggagtggttg
     7081 gagtacgccc aaacctccgt gaagcacaaa cgccccgcag ccaccaagaa ggctggccag
     7141 gccaagaaga agaagtaacc cgggatcgtt caaacatttg gcaataaagt ttcttaagat
     7201 tgaatcctgt tgccggtctt gcgatgatta tcatataatt tctgttgaat tacgttaagc
     7261 atgtaataat taacatgtaa tgcatgacgt tatttatgag atgggttttt atgattagag
     7321 tcccgcaatt atacatttaa tacgcgatag aaaacaaaat atagcgcgca aactaggata
     7381 aattatcgcg cgcggtgtca tctatgttac tagatcgctc gaattccttc gttgaacaac
     7441 ggaaactcga cttgccttcc gcacaataca tcatttcttc ttagcttttt ttcttcttct
     7501 tcgttcatac agtttttttt tgtttatcag cttacatttt cttgaaccgt agctttcgtt
     7561 ttcttctttt taactttcca ttcggagttt ttgtatcttg tttcatagtt tgtcccagga
     7621 ttagaatgat taggcatcga accttcaaga atttgattga ataaaacatc ttcattctta
     7681 agatatgaag ataatcttca aaaggcccct gggaatctga aagaagagaa gcaggcccat
     7741 ttatatggga aagaacaata gtatttctta tataggccca tttaagttga aaacaatctt
     7801 caaaagtccc acatcgctta gataagaaaa cgaagctgag tttatataca gctagagtcg
     7861 aagtagtgat tgtaatttct actaagtgta gatctcctag aacatctctt gattttttta
     7921 gacccagctt tcttgtacaa agttggcatt acgctcttcg ttgaacaacg gaaactcgac
     7981 ttgccttccg cacaatacat catttcttct tagctttttt tcttcttctt cgttcataca
     8041 gttttttttt gtttatcagc ttacattttc ttgaaccgta gctttcgttt tcttcttttt
     8101 aactttccat tcggagtttt tgtatcttgt ttcatagttt gtcccaggat tagaatgatt
     8161 aggcatcgaa ccttcaagaa tttgattgaa taaaacatct tcattcttaa gatatgaaga
     8221 taatcttcaa aaggcccctg ggaatctgaa agaagagaag caggcccatt tatatgggaa
     8281 agaacaatag tatttcttat ataggcccat ttaagttgaa aacaatcttc aaaagtccca
     8341 catcgcttag ataagaaaac gaagctgagt ttatatacag ctagagtcga agtagtgatt
     8401 gtaatttcta ctaagtgtag atcgatgccg aataagcctg gatttttttg tcgacaggcc
     8461 ttaagggcca gatcttgggc ccggtacccg atcagattgt cgtttcccgc cttcggttta
     8521 aactatcagt gtttgacagg atatattggc gggtaaacct aagagaaaag agcgtttatt
     8581 agaataatcg gatatttaaa agggcgtgaa aaggtttatc cgttcgtcca tttgtatgtg
     8641 catgccaacc acagggttcc cctcgggagt gcttggcatt ccgtgcgata atgacttctg
     8701 ttcaaccacc caaacgtcgg aaagcctgac gacggagcag cattccaaaa agatcccttg
     8761 gctcgtctgg gtcggctaga aggtcgagtg ggctgctgtg gcttgatccc tcaacgcggt
     8821 cgcggacgta gcgcagcgcc gaaaaatcct cgatcgcaaa tccgacgctg tcgaaaagcg
     8881 tgatctgctt gtcgctcttt cggccgacgt cctggccagt catcacgcgc caaagttccg
     8941 tcacaggatg atctggcgcg agttgctgga tctcgccttc aatccgggtc tgtggcggga
     9001 actccacgaa aatatccgaa cgcagcaaga tatcgcggtg catctcggtc ttgcctgggc
     9061 agtcgccgcc gacgccgttg atgtggacgc cgaaaaggat ctaggtgaag atcctttttg
     9121 ataatctcat gaccaaaatc ccttaacgtg agttttcgtt ccactgagcg tcagaccccg
     9181 tagaaaagat caaaggatct tcttgagatc ctttttttct gcgcgtaatc tgctgcttgc
     9241 aaacaaaaaa accaccgcta ccagcggtgg tttgtttgcc ggatcaagag ctaccaactc
     9301 tttttccgaa ggtaactggc ttcagcagag cgcagatacc aaatactgtt cttctagtgt
     9361 agccgtagtt aggccaccac ttcaagaact ctgtagcacc gcctacatac ctcgctctgc
     9421 taatcctgtt accagtggct gctgccagtg gcgataagtc gtgtcttacc gggttggact
     9481 caagacgata gttaccggat aaggcgcagc ggtcgggctg aacggggggt tcgtgcacac
     9541 agcccagctt ggagcgaacg acctacaccg aactgagata cctacagcgt gagctatgag
     9601 aaagcgccac gcttcccgaa gggagaaagg cggacaggta tccggtaagc ggcagggtcg
     9661 gaacaggaga gcgcacgagg gagcttccag ggggaaacgc ctggtatctt tatagtcctg
     9721 tcgggtttcg ccacctctga cttgagcgtc gatttttgtg atgctcgtca ggggggcgga
     9781 gcctatggaa aaacgccagc aacgcggcct ttttacggtt cctggccttt tgctggcctt
     9841 ttgctcacat gttctttcct gcgttatccc ctgattctgt ggataaccga ttaccgcctt
     9901 tgagtgagct gataccgctc gccgcagccg aacgaccgag cgcagcgagt cagtgagcga
     9961 ggaagcggaa gagcgcctga tgcggtattt tctccttacg catctgtgcg gtatttcaca
    10021 ccgcatatgg tgcactctca gtacaatctg ctctgatgcc gcatagttaa gccagtaacc
    10081 gtgcggctgc atgaaatcct ggccggtttg tctgatgcca agctcgcggc ctggccggcg
    10141 agcttggccg ctgaagaaac cgagcgccgc cgtctaaaaa ggtgatgtgt atttgagtaa
    10201 aacagcttgc gtcatgcggt cgctgcgtat atgatgcgat gagtaaataa acaaatacgc
    10261 aaggggaacg catgaaggtt atcgctgtac ttaaccagaa aggcgggtca ggcaagacga
    10321 ccatcgcaac ccatctagcc cgcgccctgc aactcgccgg ggccgatgtt ctgttagtcg
    10381 attccgatcc ccagggcagt gcccgcgatt gggcggccgt gcgggaagat caaccgctaa
    10441 ccgttgtcgg catcgaccgc ccgacgattg accgcgacgt gaaggccatc ggccggcgcg
    10501 acttcgtagt gatcgacgga gcgccccagg cggcggactt ggctgtgtcc gcgatcaagg
    10561 cagccgactt cgtgctgatt ccggtgcagc caagccctta cgacatatgg gccaccgccg
    10621 acctggtgga gctggttaag cagcgcattg aggtcacgga tggaaggcta caagcggcct
    10681 ttgtcgtgtc gcgggcgatc aaaggcacgc gcatcggcgg tgaggttgcc gaggcgctgg
    10741 ccgggtacga gctgcccatt cttgagtccc gtatcacgca gcgcgtgagc tacccaggca
    10801 ctgccgccgc cggcacaacc gttcttgaat cagaacccga gggcgacgct gcccgcgagg
    10861 tccaggcgct ggccgctgaa attaaatcaa aactcatttg agttaatgag gtaaagagaa
    10921 aatgagcaaa agcacaaaca cgctaagtgc cggccgtccg agcgcacgca gcagcaaggc
    10981 tgcaacgttg gccagcctgg cagacacgcc agccatgaag cgggtcaact ttcagttgcc
    11041 ggcggaggat cacaccaagc tgaagatgta cgcggtacgc caaggcaaga ccattaccga
    11101 gctgctatct gaatacatcg cgcagctacc agagtaaatg agcaaatgaa taaatgagta
    11161 gatgaatttt agcggctaaa ggaggcggca tggaaaatca agaacaacca ggcaccgacg
    11221 ccgtggaatg ccccatgtgt ggaggaacgg gcggttggcc aggcgtaagc ggctgggttg
    11281 tctgccggcc ctgcaatggc actggaaccc ccaagcccga ggaatcggcg tgagcggtcg
    11341 caaaccatcc ggcccggtac aaatcggcgc ggcgctgggt gatgacctgg tggagaagtt
    11401 gaaggcggcg caggccgccc agcggcaacg catcgaggca gaagcacgcc ccggtgaatc
    11461 gtggcaagcg gccgctgatc gaatccgcaa agaatcccgg caaccgccgg cagccggtgc
    11521 gccgtcgatt aggaagccgc ccaagggcga cgagcaacca gattttttcg ttccgatgct
    11581 ctatgacgtg ggcacccgcg atagtcgcag catcatggac gtggccgttt tccgtctgtc
    11641 gaagcgtgac cgacgagctg gcgaggtgat ccgctacgag cttccagacg ggcacgtaga
    11701 ggtttccgca gggccggccg gcatggcgag tgtgtgggat tacgacctgg tactgatggc
    11761 ggtttcccat ctaaccgaat ccatgaaccg ataccgggaa gggaagggag acaagcccgg
    11821 ccgcgtgttc cgtccacacg ttgcggacgt actcaagttc tgccggcgag ccgatggcgg
    11881 aaagcagaaa gacgacctgg tagaaacctg cattcggtta aacaccacgc acgttgccat
    11941 gcagcgtacg aagaaggcca agaacggccg cctggtgacg gtatccgagg gtgaagcctt
    12001 gattagccgc tacaagatcg taaagagcga aaccgggcgg ccggagtaca tcgagatcga
    12061 gctagctgat tggatgtacc gcgagatcac agaaggcaag aacccggacg tgctgacggt
    12121 tcaccccgat tactttttga tcgatcccgg catcggccgt tttctctacc gcctggcacg
    12181 ccgcgccgca ggcaaggcag aagccagatg gttgttcaag acgatctacg aacgcagtgg
    12241 cagcgccgga gagttcaaga agttctgttt caccgtgcgc aagctgatcg ggtcaaatga
    12301 cctgccggag tacgatttga aggaggaggc ggggcaggct ggcccgatcc tagtcatgcg
    12361 ctaccgcaac ctgatcgagg gcgaagcatc cgccggttcc taatgtacgg agcagatgct
    12421 agggcaaatt gccctagcag gggaaaaagg tcgaaaaggt ctctttcctg tggatagcac
    12481 gtacattggg aacccaaagc cgtacattgg gaaccggaac ccgtacattg ggaacccaaa
    12541 gccgtacatt gggaaccggt cacacatgta agtgactgat ataaaagaga aaaaaggcga
    12601 tttttccgcc taaaactctt taaaacttat taaaactctt aaaacccgcc tggcctgtgc
    12661 ataactgtct ggccagcgca cagccgaaga gctgcaaaaa gcgcctaccc ttcggtcgct
    12721 gcgctcccta cgccccgccg cttcgcgtcg gcctatcgcg gccgctggcc gctcaaaaat
    12781 ggctggccta cggccaggca atctaccagg gcgcggacaa gccgcgccgt cgccactcga
    12841 ccgccggcgc ccacatcaag gcaccggtgg gtatgcctga cgatgcgtgg agaccgaaac
    12901 cttgcgctcg ttcgccagcc aggacagaaa tgcctcgact tcgctgctgc ccaaggttgc
    12961 cgggtgacgc acaccgtgga aacggatgaa ggcacgaacc cagtggacat aagcctgttc
    13021 ggttcgtaag ctgtaatgca agtagcgtat gcgctcacgc aactggtcca gaaccttgac
    13081 cgaacgcagc ggtggtaacg gcgcagtggc ggttttcatg gcttgttatg actgtttttt
    13141 tggggtacag tctatgcctc gggcatccaa gcagcaagcg cgttacgccg tgggtcgatg
    13201 tttgatgtta tggagcagca acgatgttac gcagcagggc agtcgcccta aaacaaagtt
    13261 aaacatcatg agggaagcgg tgatcgccga agtatcgact caactatcag aggtagttgg
    13321 cgtcatcgag cgccatctcg aaccgacgtt gctggccgta catttgtacg gctccgcagt
    13381 ggatggcggc ctgaagccac acagtgatat tgatttgctg gttacggtga ccgtaaggct
    13441 tgatgaaaca acgcggcgag ctttgatcaa cgaccttttg gaaacttcgg cttcccctgg
    13501 agagagcgag attctccgcg ctgtagaagt caccattgtt gtgcacgacg acatcattcc
    13561 gtggcgttat ccagctaagc gcgaactgca atttggagaa tggcagcgca atgacattct
    13621 tgcaggtatc ttcgagccag ccacgatcga cattgatctg gctatcttgc tgacaaaagc
    13681 aagagaacat agcgttgcct tggtaggtcc agcggcggag gaactctttg atccggttcc
    13741 tgaacaggat ctatttgagg cgctaaatga aaccttaacg ctatggaact cgccgcccga
    13801 ctgggctggc gatgagcgaa atgtagtgct tacgttgtcc cgcatttggt acagcgcagt
    13861 aaccggcaaa atcgcgccga aggatgtcgc tgccgactgg gcaatggagc gcctgccggc
    13921 ccagtatcag cccgtcatac ttgaagctag acaggcttat cttggacaag aagaagatcg
    13981 cttggcctcg cgcgcagatc agttggaaga atttgtccac tacgtgaaag gcgagatcac
    14041 caaggtagtc ggcaaataat gtctaacaat tcgttcaagc cgacgccgct tcgcggcgcg
    14101 gcttaactca agcgttagat gcactaagca cataattgct cacagccaaa ctatcaggtc
    14161 aagtctgctt ttattatttt taagcgtgca taataagccc tacacaaatt gggagatata
    14221 tcatgaaagg ctggcttttt cttgttatcg caatagttgg cgaagtaatc gcaacatagc
    14281 ttgcttggtc gttccgcgtg aacgtcggct cgattgtacc tgcgttcaaa tactttgcga
    14341 tcgtgttgcg cgcctgcccg gtgcgtcggc tgatctcacg gatcgactgc ttctctcgca
    14401 acgccatccg acggatgatg tttaaaagtc ccatgtggat cactccgttg ccccgtcgct
    14461 caccgtgttg gggggaaggt gcacatggct cagttctcaa tggaaattat ctgcctaacc
    14521 ggctcagttc tgcgtagaaa ccaacatgca agctccaccg ggtgcaaagc ggcagcggc
//
