# Supplementary material for: First report of genetic transformation and CRISPR/Cas12a-mediated gene editing of European beech (Fagus sylvatica L.) employing a transient protoplast system
Source: bioRxiv preprint, doi:10.64898/2026.02.06.703565, version 2 (2026-06-16)
Supplement: Data S2 - Vector and target sequences [file 703565_file05.zip › Data S2/HaUbi.mEGFP.gb]

LOCUS       HaUbi.mEGFP        5853 bp DNA     circular SYN 11-NOV-2025
DEFINITION  synthetic circular DNA
ACCESSION   .
VERSION     .
KEYWORDS    HaUbi::mEGFP
SOURCE      synthetic DNA construct
  ORGANISM  synthetic DNA construct
REFERENCE   1  (bases 1 to 5853)
  AUTHORS   Trial User
  TITLE     Direct Submission
  JOURNAL   Exported May 14, 2026 from SnapGene 7.0.1
            https://www.snapgene.com
FEATURES             Location/Qualifiers
     source          1..5853
                     /mol_type="other DNA"
                     /organism="synthetic DNA construct"
     misc_feature    76..100
                     /label=LB
                     /note="left border repeat from nopaline C58 T-DNA"
     primer_bind     complement(152..171)
                     /label=2857
     rep_origin      192..823
                     /label=oriV
                     /note="incP origin of replication"
     promoter        910..1014
                     /gene="bla"
                     /label=AmpR
     CDS             1015..1875
                     /codon_start=1
                     /gene="bla"
                     /product="beta-lactamase"
                     /label=AmpR
                     /note="confers resistance to ampicillin, carbenicillin, and
                     related antibiotics"
                     /translation="MSIQHFRVALIPFFAAFCLPVFAHPETLVKVKDAEDQLGARVGYI
                     ELDLNSGKILESFRPEERFPMMSTFKVLLCGAVLSRIDAGQEQLGRRIHYSQNDLVEYS
                     PVTEKHLTDGMTVRELCSAAITMSDNTAANLLLTTIGGPKELTAFLHNMGDHVTRLDRW
                     EPELNEAIPNDERDTTMPVAMATTLRKLLTGELLTLASRQQLIDWMEADKVAGPLLRSA
                     LPAGWFIADKSGAGERGSRGIIAALGPDGKPSRIVVIYTTGSQATMDERNRQIAEIGAS
                     LIKHW"
     primer_bind     complement(1233..1252)
                     /label=Amp-R
                     /note="Ampicillin resistance gene, reverse primer"
     rep_origin      2046..2634
                     /direction=RIGHT
                     /label=ori
                     /note="high-copy-number ColE1/pMB1/pBR322/pUC origin of 
                     replication"
     primer_bind     2535..2554
                     /label=pBR322ori-F
                     /note="pBR322 origin, forward primer"
     CDS             2970..4118
                     /codon_start=1
                     /product="trans-acting replication protein that binds to 
                     and activates oriV"
                     /label=trfA
                     /translation="MNRTFDRKAYRQELIDAGFSAEDAETIASRTVMRAPRETFQSVGS
                     MVQQATAKIERDSVQLAPPALPAPSAAVERSRRLEQEAAGLAKSMTIDTRGTMTTKKRK
                     TAGEDLAKQVSEAKQAALLKHTKQQIKEMQLSLFDIAPWPDTMRAMPNDTARSALFTTR
                     NKKIPREALQNKVIFHVNKDVKITYTGVELRADDDELVWQQVLEYAKRTPIGEPITFTF
                     YELCQDLGWSINGRYYTKAEECLSRLQATAMGFTSDRVGHLESVSLLHRFRVLDRGKKT
                     SRCQVLIDEEIVVLFAGDHYTKFIWEKYRKLSPTARRMFDYFSSHREPYPLKLETFRLM
                     CGSDSTRVKKWREQVGEACEELRGSGLVEHAWVNDDLVHCKR"
     primer_bind     3288..3299
                     /label=3662
                     /note="L0.C23_GFP"
     primer_bind     4180..4199
                     /label=3244
     misc_feature    4274..4298
                     /label=RB
                     /note="right border repeat from nopaline C58 T-DNA"
     primer_bind     4340..4365
                     /label=3552
     promoter        4347..4682
                     /label=HaUbi
                     /note="Ubi"
     primer_bind     complement(4495..4520)
                     /label=3553
     primer_bind     4507..4539
                     /label=3529
     primer_bind     4515..4545
                     /label=3582
     primer_bind     4515..4539
                     /label=3554
     misc_feature    4569..4572
                     /gene="tata"
                     /label=tata
                     /note="/SECDrawAs=Label"
     primer_bind     4588..4598
                     /label=386
     primer_bind     complement(4656..4687)
                     /label=3583
     primer_bind     complement(4667..4688)
                     /label=3555
     primer_bind     4684..4703
                     /label=3556
     CDS             join(4685..5063,5253..5590)
                     /codon_start=2
                     /product="monomeric enhanced GFP mit ST-LS1 intron"
                     /label=meGFP
                     /note="eGFP"
                     /translation="MGKGEELFTGVVPILVELDGDVNGHKFSVSGEGEGDATYGKLTLK
                     FICTTGKLPVPWPTLVTTFTYGVQCFSRYPDHMKQHDFFKSAMPEGYVQERTIFFKDDG
                     NYKTRAEVKFEGDTLVNRIELKGIDFKEDGNILGHKLEYNYNSHNVYIMADKQKNGIKV
                     NFKIRHNIEDGSVQLADHYQQNTPIGDGPVLLPDNHYLSTQSKLSKDPNEKRDHMVLLE
                     FVTAAGITHGMDELYK"
     primer_bind     4688..4705
                     /label=3662
                     /note="L0.C23_GFP"
     primer_bind     5246..5274
                     /label=3320
     misc_feature    5471..5491
                     /label=Nickbereich
     primer_bind     complement(5483..5511)
                     /label=3532
     primer_bind     5486..5518
                     /label=3531
     primer_bind     complement(5563..5594)
                     /label=3557
     primer_bind     5591..5617
                     /label=3558
     terminator      5595..5820
                     /label=AtHSP18.2
                     /note="AtHSP18.2"
     primer_bind     complement(5796..5824)
                     /label=3559
ORIGIN
        1 gtggggccca ctgcatccac cccagtacat taaaaacgtc cgcaatgtgt tattaagttg
       61 tctaagcgtc aatttgttta caccacaata tatcctgcca ccagccagcc aacagctccc
      121 cgaccggcag ctcggcacaa aatcaccact cgatacaggc agcccatcag tcagatcagg
      181 atctcctttg cgacgctcac cgggctggtt gccctcgccg ctgggctggc ggccgtctat
      241 ggccctgcaa acgcgccaga aacgccgtcg aagccgtgtg cgagacaccg cggccgccgg
      301 cgttgtggat acctcgcgga aaacttggcc ctcactgaca gatgaggggc ggacgttgac
      361 acttgagggg ccgactcacc cggcgcggcg ttgacagatg aggggcaggc tcgatttcgg
      421 ccggcgacgt ggagctggcc agcctcgcaa atcggcgaaa acgcctgatt ttacgcgagt
      481 ttcccacaga tgatgtggac aagcctgggg ataagtgccc tgcggtattg acacttgagg
      541 ggcgcgacta ctgacagatg aggggcgcga tccttgacac ttgaggggca gagtgctgac
      601 agatgagggg cgcacctatt gacatttgag gggctgtcca caggcagaaa atccagcatt
      661 tgcaagggtt tccgcccgtt tttcggccac cgctaacctg tcttttaacc tgcttttaaa
      721 ccaatattta taaaccttgt ttttaaccag ggctgcgccc tgtgcgcgtg accgcgcacg
      781 ccgaaggggg gtgccccccc ttctcgaacc ctcccggccc gctaacgcgg gcctcccatc
      841 cccccagggg ctgcgcccct cggccgcgaa cggcctcacc ccaaaaatgg cagcgctggc
      901 caattcgtgc gcggaacccc tatttgttta tttttctaaa tacattcaaa tatgtatccg
      961 ctcatgagac aataaccctg ataaatgctt caataatatt gaaaaaggaa gagtatgagt
     1021 attcaacatt tccgtgtcgc ccttattccc ttttttgcgg cattttgcct tcctgttttt
     1081 gctcacccag aaacgctggt gaaagtaaaa gatgctgaag atcagttggg tgcacgagtg
     1141 ggttacatcg aactggatct caacagcggt aagatccttg agagttttcg ccccgaagaa
     1201 cgttttccaa tgatgagcac ttttaaagtt ctgctatgtg gcgcggtatt atcccgtatt
     1261 gacgccgggc aagagcaact cggtcgccgc atacactatt ctcagaatga cttggttgag
     1321 tactcaccag tcacagaaaa gcatcttacg gatggcatga cagtaagaga attatgcagt
     1381 gctgccataa ccatgagtga taacactgcg gccaacttac ttctgacaac gatcggagga
     1441 ccgaaggagc taaccgcttt tttgcacaac atgggggatc atgtaactcg ccttgatcgt
     1501 tgggaaccgg agctgaatga agccatacca aacgacgagc gtgacaccac gatgcctgta
     1561 gcaatggcaa caacgttgcg caaactatta actggcgaac tacttactct agcttcccgg
     1621 caacaattaa tagactggat ggaggcggat aaagttgcag gaccacttct gcgctcggcc
     1681 cttccggctg gctggtttat tgctgataaa tctggagccg gtgagcgtgg ttctcgcggt
     1741 atcattgcag cactggggcc agatggtaag ccctcccgta tcgtagttat ctacacgacg
     1801 gggagtcagg caactatgga tgaacgaaat agacagatcg ctgagatagg tgcctcactg
     1861 attaagcatt ggtaactgtc agaccaagtt tactcatata tactttagat tgatttaaaa
     1921 cttcattttt aatttaaaag gatctaggtg aagatccttt ttgataatct catgaccaaa
     1981 atcccttaac gtgagttttc gttccactga gcgtcagacc ccgtagaaaa gatcaaagga
     2041 tcttcttgag atcctttttt tctgcgcgta atctgctgct tgcaaacaaa aaaaccaccg
     2101 ctaccagcgg tggtttgttt gccggatcaa gagctaccaa ctctttttcc gaaggtaact
     2161 ggcttcagca gagcgcagat accaaatact gtccttctag tgtagccgta gttaggccac
     2221 cacttcaaga actctgtagc accgcctaca tacctcgctc tgctaatcct gttaccagtg
     2281 gctgctgcca gtggcgataa gtcgtgtctt accgggttgg actcaagacg atagttaccg
     2341 gataaggcgc agcggtcggg ctgaacgggg ggttcgtgca cacagcccag cttggagcga
     2401 acgacctaca ccgaactgag atacctacag cgtgagctat gagaaagcgc cacgcttccc
     2461 gaagggagaa aggcggacag gtatccggta agcggcaggg tcggaacagg agagcgcacg
     2521 agggagcttc cagggggaaa cgcctggtat ctttatagtc ctgtcgggtt tcgccacctc
     2581 tgacttgagc gtcgattttt gtgatgctcg tcaggggggc ggagcctatg gaaaaacgcc
     2641 agcaacgcgg cctttttacg gttcctggca gatcctagat gtggcgcaac gatgccggcg
     2701 acaagcagga gcgcaccgac ttcttccgca tcaagtgttt tggctctcag gccgaggccc
     2761 acggcaagta tttgggcaag gggtcgctgg tattcgtgca gggcaagatt cggaatacca
     2821 agtacgagaa ggacggccag acggtctacg ggaccgactt cattgccgat aaggtggatt
     2881 atctggacac caaggcacca ggcgggtcaa atcaggaata agggcacatt gccccggcgt
     2941 gagtcggggc aatcccgcaa ggagggtgaa tgaatcggac gtttgaccgg aaggcataca
     3001 ggcaagaact gatcgacgcg gggttttccg ccgaggatgc cgaaaccatc gcaagccgca
     3061 ccgtcatgcg tgcgccccgc gaaaccttcc agtccgtcgg ctcgatggtc cagcaagcta
     3121 cggccaagat cgagcgcgac agcgtgcaac tggctccccc tgccctgccc gcgccatcgg
     3181 ccgccgtgga gcgttcgcgt cgtcttgaac aggaggcggc aggtttggcg aagtcgatga
     3241 ccatcgacac gcgaggaact atgacgacca agaagcgaaa aaccgccggc gaggacctgg
     3301 caaaacaggt cagcgaggcc aagcaggccg cgttgctgaa acacacgaag cagcagatca
     3361 aggaaatgca gctttccttg ttcgatattg cgccgtggcc ggacacgatg cgagcgatgc
     3421 caaacgacac ggcccgctct gccctgttca ccacgcgcaa caagaaaatc ccgcgcgagg
     3481 cgctgcaaaa caaggtcatt ttccacgtca acaaggacgt gaagatcacc tacaccggcg
     3541 tcgagctgcg ggccgacgat gacgaactgg tgtggcagca ggtgttggag tacgcgaagc
     3601 gcacccctat cggcgagccg atcaccttca cgttctacga gctttgccag gacctgggct
     3661 ggtcgatcaa tggccggtat tacacgaagg ccgaggaatg cctgtcgcgc ctacaggcga
     3721 cggcgatggg cttcacgtcc gaccgcgttg ggcacctgga atcggtgtcg ctgctgcacc
     3781 gcttccgcgt cctggaccgt ggcaagaaaa cgtcccgttg ccaggtcctg atcgacgagg
     3841 aaatcgtcgt gctgtttgct ggcgaccact acacgaaatt catatgggag aagtaccgca
     3901 agctgtcgcc gacggcccga cggatgttcg actatttcag ctcgcaccgg gagccgtacc
     3961 cgctcaagct ggaaaccttc cgcctcatgt gcggatcgga ttccacccgc gtgaagaagt
     4021 ggcgcgagca ggtcggcgaa gcctgcgaag agttgcgagg cagcggcctg gtggaacacg
     4081 cctgggtcaa tgatgacctg gtgcattgca aacgctaggg ccttgtgggg tcagttccgg
     4141 ctgggggttc agcagccagc gcctgatctg gggaaccctg tggttggcat gcacatacaa
     4201 atggacgaac ggataaacct tttcacgccc ttttaaatat ccgattattc taataaacgc
     4261 tcttttctct taggtttacc cgccaatata tcctgtcaaa cactgatagt ttaaaccact
     4321 tcgtgcagaa gacaatagtg gaggacaaaa cttaagaaag tcaccaaaaa gaaagtcaaa
     4381 gacggcaacg gcaacccaga agctacgttc tctttctaga ttctatgccc tacctaccgc
     4441 gtggtgcaca acaacttgac ccccatcatt gactctccac cgtacacgtg tcacgatacc
     4501 atttgttggt ctactaccac ttacgtaaca ttaatattcc atccgtgacc gcctcttctt
     4561 catcatccta taaattcacc ttcttatctc ttccgctttc attcgttcat catcatcaca
     4621 attaacaaca atccaaagca atcttctctc atattcttat ctcttcctgt ttcgcttcgt
     4681 cttaatgggc aagggcgagg aactgttcac tggcgtggtc ccaatcctgg tggaactgga
     4741 tggtgatgtg aacgggcaca agttctccgt cagcggagag ggtgaaggtg atgccaccta
     4801 cggaaagctc accctgaagt tcatctgcac taccggaaag ctccctgttc cgtggccaac
     4861 cctcgtcacc actttcacct acggtgttca gtgcttctcc cggtacccag atcacatgaa
     4921 gcagcatgac ttcttcaaga gcgccatgcc cgaaggctac gtgcaagaaa ggactatctt
     4981 cttcaaggat gacgggaact acaagacacg tgccgaagtc aagttcgaag gtgataccct
     5041 ggtgaaccgc atcgagctga aaggtaagtt tctgcttcta cctttgatat atatataata
     5101 attatcatta attagtagta atataatatt tcaaatattt ttttcaaaat aaaagaatgt
     5161 agtatatagc aattgctttt ctgtagttta taagtgtgta tattttaatt tataactttt
     5221 ctaatatatg accaaaattt gttgatgtgc aggtatcgat ttcaaggaag atggaaacat
     5281 cctcggacac aagctggagt acaactacaa ctcccacaac gtatacatca tggccgacaa
     5341 gcagaagaac ggcatcaagg tgaacttcaa gatcaggcac aacatcgaag atggaagcgt
     5401 gcaactggcg gaccactacc agcagaacac gcccatcggc gatggccctg tcctgctgcc
     5461 ggacaaccat tacctgtcca cgcaatctaa gctctccaaa gaccccaacg agaagaggga
     5521 ccacatggtc ctgctggagt tcgtgacggc tgctgggatc acgcatggca tggatgaact
     5581 ctacaagtga gctttgtcaa ataaatagct tgtgtgctta agtttgtgtt tttttcttgg
     5641 cttgttgtgt tatgaatttg tggctttttc taatattaaa tgaatgtaag atctcattat
     5701 aatgaataaa caaatgtttc tataatccat tgtgaatgtt ttgttggatc tcttctgcag
     5761 catataacta ctgtatgtgc tatggtatgg actatggaat atgattaaag ataaggagct
     5821 cgctaagctt gaattcttgc ttgtcttcac aga
//
