# Supplementary material for: First report of genetic transformation and CRISPR/Cas12a-mediated gene editing of European beech (Fagus sylvatica L.) employing a transient protoplast system
Source: bioRxiv preprint, doi:10.64898/2026.02.06.703565, version 2 (2026-06-16)
Supplement: Data S2 - Vector and target sequences [file 703565_file05.zip › Data S2/NOS.mEGFP.HSP.gb]

LOCUS       NOS.mEGFP.HSP        5698 bp DNA     circular SYN 11-NOV-2025
DEFINITION  synthetic circular DNA
ACCESSION   .
VERSION     .
KEYWORDS    NOS::mEGFP
SOURCE      synthetic DNA construct
  ORGANISM  synthetic DNA construct
REFERENCE   1  (bases 1 to 5698)
  AUTHORS   SnapGene License
  TITLE     Direct Submission
  JOURNAL   Exported May 14, 2026 from SnapGene 7.0.1
            https://www.snapgene.com
FEATURES             Location/Qualifiers
     source          1..5698
                     /mol_type="other DNA"
                     /organism="synthetic DNA construct"
     misc_feature    76..100
                     /label=LB
                     /note="left border repeat from nopaline C58 T-DNA"
     rep_origin      192..823
                     /label=oriV
                     /note="incP origin of replication"
     promoter        910..1014
                     /gene="bla"
                     /label=AmpR
     CDS             1015..1875
                     /codon_start=1
                     /gene="bla"
                     /product="beta-lactamase"
                     /label=AmpR
                     /note="confers resistance to ampicillin, carbenicillin, and
                     related antibiotics"
                     /translation="MSIQHFRVALIPFFAAFCLPVFAHPETLVKVKDAEDQLGARVGYI
                     ELDLNSGKILESFRPEERFPMMSTFKVLLCGAVLSRIDAGQEQLGRRIHYSQNDLVEYS
                     PVTEKHLTDGMTVRELCSAAITMSDNTAANLLLTTIGGPKELTAFLHNMGDHVTRLDRW
                     EPELNEAIPNDERDTTMPVAMATTLRKLLTGELLTLASRQQLIDWMEADKVAGPLLRSA
                     LPAGWFIADKSGAGERGSRGIIAALGPDGKPSRIVVIYTTGSQATMDERNRQIAEIGAS
                     LIKHW"
     rep_origin      2046..2634
                     /direction=RIGHT
                     /label=ori
                     /note="high-copy-number ColE1/pMB1/pBR322/pUC origin of 
                     replication"
     CDS             2970..4118
                     /codon_start=1
                     /product="trans-acting replication protein that binds to 
                     and activates oriV"
                     /label=trfA
                     /translation="MNRTFDRKAYRQELIDAGFSAEDAETIASRTVMRAPRETFQSVGS
                     MVQQATAKIERDSVQLAPPALPAPSAAVERSRRLEQEAAGLAKSMTIDTRGTMTTKKRK
                     TAGEDLAKQVSEAKQAALLKHTKQQIKEMQLSLFDIAPWPDTMRAMPNDTARSALFTTR
                     NKKIPREALQNKVIFHVNKDVKITYTGVELRADDDELVWQQVLEYAKRTPIGEPITFTF
                     YELCQDLGWSINGRYYTKAEECLSRLQATAMGFTSDRVGHLESVSLLHRFRVLDRGKKT
                     SRCQVLIDEEIVVLFAGDHYTKFIWEKYRKLSPTARRMFDYFSSHREPYPLKLETFRLM
                     CGSDSTRVKKWREQVGEACEELRGSGLVEHAWVNDDLVHCKR"
     misc_feature    4274..4298
                     /label=RB
                     /note="right border repeat from nopaline C58 T-DNA"
     promoter        4344..4523
                     /label=AtuNOS
                     /note="nopaline synthase promoter"
     CDS             join(4530..4908,5098..5435)
                     /codon_start=1
                     /product="monomeric enhanced GFP mit ST-LS1 intron"
                     /label=mEGFP
                     /note="eGFP"
                     /translation="MGKGEELFTGVVPILVELDGDVNGHKFSVSGEGEGDATYGKLTLK
                     FICTTGKLPVPWPTLVTTFTYGVQCFSRYPDHMKQHDFFKSAMPEGYVQERTIFFKDDG
                     NYKTRAEVKFEGDTLVNRIELKGIDFKEDGNILGHKLEYNYNSHNVYIMADKQKNGIKV
                     NFKIRHNIEDGSVQLADHYQQNTPIGDGPVLLPDNHYLSTQSKLSKDPNEKRDHMVLLE
                     FVTAAGITHGMDELYK"
     misc_feature    5316..5336
                     /label=Nickbereich
     terminator      5440..5665
                     /label=AtHSP18.2
                     /note="AtHSP18.2"
ORIGIN
        1 gtggggccca ctgcatccac cccagtacat taaaaacgtc cgcaatgtgt tattaagttg
       61 tctaagcgtc aatttgttta caccacaata tatcctgcca ccagccagcc aacagctccc
      121 cgaccggcag ctcggcacaa aatcaccact cgatacaggc agcccatcag tcagatcagg
      181 atctcctttg cgacgctcac cgggctggtt gccctcgccg ctgggctggc ggccgtctat
      241 ggccctgcaa acgcgccaga aacgccgtcg aagccgtgtg cgagacaccg cggccgccgg
      301 cgttgtggat acctcgcgga aaacttggcc ctcactgaca gatgaggggc ggacgttgac
      361 acttgagggg ccgactcacc cggcgcggcg ttgacagatg aggggcaggc tcgatttcgg
      421 ccggcgacgt ggagctggcc agcctcgcaa atcggcgaaa acgcctgatt ttacgcgagt
      481 ttcccacaga tgatgtggac aagcctgggg ataagtgccc tgcggtattg acacttgagg
      541 ggcgcgacta ctgacagatg aggggcgcga tccttgacac ttgaggggca gagtgctgac
      601 agatgagggg cgcacctatt gacatttgag gggctgtcca caggcagaaa atccagcatt
      661 tgcaagggtt tccgcccgtt tttcggccac cgctaacctg tcttttaacc tgcttttaaa
      721 ccaatattta taaaccttgt ttttaaccag ggctgcgccc tgtgcgcgtg accgcgcacg
      781 ccgaaggggg gtgccccccc ttctcgaacc ctcccggccc gctaacgcgg gcctcccatc
      841 cccccagggg ctgcgcccct cggccgcgaa cggcctcacc ccaaaaatgg cagcgctggc
      901 caattcgtgc gcggaacccc tatttgttta tttttctaaa tacattcaaa tatgtatccg
      961 ctcatgagac aataaccctg ataaatgctt caataatatt gaaaaaggaa gagtatgagt
     1021 attcaacatt tccgtgtcgc ccttattccc ttttttgcgg cattttgcct tcctgttttt
     1081 gctcacccag aaacgctggt gaaagtaaaa gatgctgaag atcagttggg tgcacgagtg
     1141 ggttacatcg aactggatct caacagcggt aagatccttg agagttttcg ccccgaagaa
     1201 cgttttccaa tgatgagcac ttttaaagtt ctgctatgtg gcgcggtatt atcccgtatt
     1261 gacgccgggc aagagcaact cggtcgccgc atacactatt ctcagaatga cttggttgag
     1321 tactcaccag tcacagaaaa gcatcttacg gatggcatga cagtaagaga attatgcagt
     1381 gctgccataa ccatgagtga taacactgcg gccaacttac ttctgacaac gatcggagga
     1441 ccgaaggagc taaccgcttt tttgcacaac atgggggatc atgtaactcg ccttgatcgt
     1501 tgggaaccgg agctgaatga agccatacca aacgacgagc gtgacaccac gatgcctgta
     1561 gcaatggcaa caacgttgcg caaactatta actggcgaac tacttactct agcttcccgg
     1621 caacaattaa tagactggat ggaggcggat aaagttgcag gaccacttct gcgctcggcc
     1681 cttccggctg gctggtttat tgctgataaa tctggagccg gtgagcgtgg ttctcgcggt
     1741 atcattgcag cactggggcc agatggtaag ccctcccgta tcgtagttat ctacacgacg
     1801 gggagtcagg caactatgga tgaacgaaat agacagatcg ctgagatagg tgcctcactg
     1861 attaagcatt ggtaactgtc agaccaagtt tactcatata tactttagat tgatttaaaa
     1921 cttcattttt aatttaaaag gatctaggtg aagatccttt ttgataatct catgaccaaa
     1981 atcccttaac gtgagttttc gttccactga gcgtcagacc ccgtagaaaa gatcaaagga
     2041 tcttcttgag atcctttttt tctgcgcgta atctgctgct tgcaaacaaa aaaaccaccg
     2101 ctaccagcgg tggtttgttt gccggatcaa gagctaccaa ctctttttcc gaaggtaact
     2161 ggcttcagca gagcgcagat accaaatact gtccttctag tgtagccgta gttaggccac
     2221 cacttcaaga actctgtagc accgcctaca tacctcgctc tgctaatcct gttaccagtg
     2281 gctgctgcca gtggcgataa gtcgtgtctt accgggttgg actcaagacg atagttaccg
     2341 gataaggcgc agcggtcggg ctgaacgggg ggttcgtgca cacagcccag cttggagcga
     2401 acgacctaca ccgaactgag atacctacag cgtgagctat gagaaagcgc cacgcttccc
     2461 gaagggagaa aggcggacag gtatccggta agcggcaggg tcggaacagg agagcgcacg
     2521 agggagcttc cagggggaaa cgcctggtat ctttatagtc ctgtcgggtt tcgccacctc
     2581 tgacttgagc gtcgattttt gtgatgctcg tcaggggggc ggagcctatg gaaaaacgcc
     2641 agcaacgcgg cctttttacg gttcctggca gatcctagat gtggcgcaac gatgccggcg
     2701 acaagcagga gcgcaccgac ttcttccgca tcaagtgttt tggctctcag gccgaggccc
     2761 acggcaagta tttgggcaag gggtcgctgg tattcgtgca gggcaagatt cggaatacca
     2821 agtacgagaa ggacggccag acggtctacg ggaccgactt cattgccgat aaggtggatt
     2881 atctggacac caaggcacca ggcgggtcaa atcaggaata agggcacatt gccccggcgt
     2941 gagtcggggc aatcccgcaa ggagggtgaa tgaatcggac gtttgaccgg aaggcataca
     3001 ggcaagaact gatcgacgcg gggttttccg ccgaggatgc cgaaaccatc gcaagccgca
     3061 ccgtcatgcg tgcgccccgc gaaaccttcc agtccgtcgg ctcgatggtc cagcaagcta
     3121 cggccaagat cgagcgcgac agcgtgcaac tggctccccc tgccctgccc gcgccatcgg
     3181 ccgccgtgga gcgttcgcgt cgtcttgaac aggaggcggc aggtttggcg aagtcgatga
     3241 ccatcgacac gcgaggaact atgacgacca agaagcgaaa aaccgccggc gaggacctgg
     3301 caaaacaggt cagcgaggcc aagcaggccg cgttgctgaa acacacgaag cagcagatca
     3361 aggaaatgca gctttccttg ttcgatattg cgccgtggcc ggacacgatg cgagcgatgc
     3421 caaacgacac ggcccgctct gccctgttca ccacgcgcaa caagaaaatc ccgcgcgagg
     3481 cgctgcaaaa caaggtcatt ttccacgtca acaaggacgt gaagatcacc tacaccggcg
     3541 tcgagctgcg ggccgacgat gacgaactgg tgtggcagca ggtgttggag tacgcgaagc
     3601 gcacccctat cggcgagccg atcaccttca cgttctacga gctttgccag gacctgggct
     3661 ggtcgatcaa tggccggtat tacacgaagg ccgaggaatg cctgtcgcgc ctacaggcga
     3721 cggcgatggg cttcacgtcc gaccgcgttg ggcacctgga atcggtgtcg ctgctgcacc
     3781 gcttccgcgt cctggaccgt ggcaagaaaa cgtcccgttg ccaggtcctg atcgacgagg
     3841 aaatcgtcgt gctgtttgct ggcgaccact acacgaaatt catatgggag aagtaccgca
     3901 agctgtcgcc gacggcccga cggatgttcg actatttcag ctcgcaccgg gagccgtacc
     3961 cgctcaagct ggaaaccttc cgcctcatgt gcggatcgga ttccacccgc gtgaagaagt
     4021 ggcgcgagca ggtcggcgaa gcctgcgaag agttgcgagg cagcggcctg gtggaacacg
     4081 cctgggtcaa tgatgacctg gtgcattgca aacgctaggg ccttgtgggg tcagttccgg
     4141 ctgggggttc agcagccagc gcctgatctg gggaaccctg tggttggcat gcacatacaa
     4201 atggacgaac ggataaacct tttcacgccc ttttaaatat ccgattattc taataaacgc
     4261 tcttttctct taggtttacc cgccaatata tcctgtcaaa cactgatagt ttaaaccact
     4321 tcgtgcagaa gacaatagtg gaggaaccgc aacgttgaag gagccactca gccgcgggtt
     4381 tctggagttt aatgagctaa gcacatacgt cagaaaccat tattgcgcgt tcaaaagtcg
     4441 cctaaggtca ctatcagcta gcaaatattt cttgtcaaaa atgctccact gacgttccat
     4501 aaattcccct cggtatccaa ttagagtcaa tgggcaaggg cgaggaactg ttcactggcg
     4561 tggtcccaat cctggtggaa ctggatggtg atgtgaacgg gcacaagttc tccgtcagcg
     4621 gagagggtga aggtgatgcc acctacggaa agctcaccct gaagttcatc tgcactaccg
     4681 gaaagctccc tgttccgtgg ccaaccctcg tcaccacttt cacctacggt gttcagtgct
     4741 tctcccggta cccagatcac atgaagcagc atgacttctt caagagcgcc atgcccgaag
     4801 gctacgtgca agaaaggact atcttcttca aggatgacgg gaactacaag acacgtgccg
     4861 aagtcaagtt cgaaggtgat accctggtga accgcatcga gctgaaaggt aagtttctgc
     4921 ttctaccttt gatatatata taataattat cattaattag tagtaatata atatttcaaa
     4981 tatttttttc aaaataaaag aatgtagtat atagcaattg cttttctgta gtttataagt
     5041 gtgtatattt taatttataa cttttctaat atatgaccaa aatttgttga tgtgcaggta
     5101 tcgatttcaa ggaagatgga aacatcctcg gacacaagct ggagtacaac tacaactccc
     5161 acaacgtata catcatggcc gacaagcaga agaacggcat caaggtgaac ttcaagatca
     5221 ggcacaacat cgaagatgga agcgtgcaac tggcggacca ctaccagcag aacacgccca
     5281 tcggcgatgg ccctgtcctg ctgccggaca accattacct gtccacgcaa tctaagctct
     5341 ccaaagaccc caacgagaag agggaccaca tggtcctgct ggagttcgtg acggctgctg
     5401 ggatcacgca tggcatggat gaactctaca agtgagcttt gtcaaataaa tagcttgtgt
     5461 gcttaagttt gtgttttttt cttggcttgt tgtgttatga atttgtggct ttttctaata
     5521 ttaaatgaat gtaagatctc attataatga ataaacaaat gtttctataa tccattgtga
     5581 atgttttgtt ggatctcttc tgcagcatat aactactgta tgtgctatgg tatggactat
     5641 ggaatatgat taaagataag gagctcgcta agcttgaatt cttgcttgtc ttcacaga
//
