# Supplementary material for: First report of genetic transformation and CRISPR/Cas12a-mediated gene editing of European beech (Fagus sylvatica L.) employing a transient protoplast system
Source: bioRxiv preprint, doi:10.64898/2026.02.06.703565, version 2 (2026-06-16)
Supplement: Data S2 - Vector and target sequences [file 703565_file05.zip › Data S2/OCS.mEGFP.gb]

LOCUS       OCS.mEGFP        5872 bp DNA     circular SYN 26-NOV-2025
DEFINITION  synthetic circular DNA
ACCESSION   .
VERSION     .
KEYWORDS    OCS::mEGFP
SOURCE      synthetic DNA construct
  ORGANISM  synthetic DNA construct
REFERENCE   1  (bases 1 to 5872)
  AUTHORS   Trial User
  TITLE     Direct Submission
  JOURNAL   Exported May 14, 2026 from SnapGene 7.0.1
            https://www.snapgene.com
FEATURES             Location/Qualifiers
     source          1..5872
                     /mol_type="other DNA"
                     /organism="synthetic DNA construct"
     misc_feature    76..100
                     /label=LB
                     /note="left border repeat from nopaline C58 T-DNA"
     primer_bind     complement(144..163)
                     /label=1794
     rep_origin      192..823
                     /label=oriV
                     /note="incP origin of replication"
     promoter        910..1014
                     /gene="bla"
                     /label=AmpR
     CDS             1015..1875
                     /codon_start=1
                     /gene="bla"
                     /product="beta-lactamase"
                     /label=AmpR
                     /note="confers resistance to ampicillin, carbenicillin, and
                     related antibiotics"
                     /translation="MSIQHFRVALIPFFAAFCLPVFAHPETLVKVKDAEDQLGARVGYI
                     ELDLNSGKILESFRPEERFPMMSTFKVLLCGAVLSRIDAGQEQLGRRIHYSQNDLVEYS
                     PVTEKHLTDGMTVRELCSAAITMSDNTAANLLLTTIGGPKELTAFLHNMGDHVTRLDRW
                     EPELNEAIPNDERDTTMPVAMATTLRKLLTGELLTLASRQQLIDWMEADKVAGPLLRSA
                     LPAGWFIADKSGAGERGSRGIIAALGPDGKPSRIVVIYTTGSQATMDERNRQIAEIGAS
                     LIKHW"
     rep_origin      2046..2634
                     /direction=RIGHT
                     /label=ori
                     /note="high-copy-number ColE1/pMB1/pBR322/pUC origin of 
                     replication"
     CDS             2970..4118
                     /codon_start=1
                     /product="trans-acting replication protein that binds to 
                     and activates oriV"
                     /label=trfA
                     /translation="MNRTFDRKAYRQELIDAGFSAEDAETIASRTVMRAPRETFQSVGS
                     MVQQATAKIERDSVQLAPPALPAPSAAVERSRRLEQEAAGLAKSMTIDTRGTMTTKKRK
                     TAGEDLAKQVSEAKQAALLKHTKQQIKEMQLSLFDIAPWPDTMRAMPNDTARSALFTTR
                     NKKIPREALQNKVIFHVNKDVKITYTGVELRADDDELVWQQVLEYAKRTPIGEPITFTF
                     YELCQDLGWSINGRYYTKAEECLSRLQATAMGFTSDRVGHLESVSLLHRFRVLDRGKKT
                     SRCQVLIDEEIVVLFAGDHYTKFIWEKYRKLSPTARRMFDYFSSHREPYPLKLETFRLM
                     CGSDSTRVKKWREQVGEACEELRGSGLVEHAWVNDDLVHCKR"
     primer_bind     4180..4199
                     /label=3244
     misc_feature    4274..4298
                     /label=RB
                     /note="right border repeat from nopaline C58 T-DNA"
     primer_bind     4337..4368
                     /label=3559
     terminator      4344..4569
                     /label=AtHSP18.2
                     /note="AtHSP18.2"
     primer_bind     complement(4547..4573)
                     /label=3558
     primer_bind     4570..4601
                     /label=3557
     CDS             complement(join(4574..4911,5101..5476))
                     /codon_start=2
                     /product="monomeric enhanced GFP mit ST-LS1 intron"
                     /label=meGFP
                     /note="eGFP"
                     /translation="GKGEELFTGVVPILVELDGDVNGHKFSVSGEGEGDATYGKLTLKF
                     ICTTGKLPVPWPTLVTTFTYGVQCFSRYPDHMKQHDFFKSAMPEGYVQERTIFFKDDGN
                     YKTRAEVKFEGDTLVNRIELKGIDFKEDGNILGHKLEYNYNSHNVYIMADKQKNGIKVN
                     FKIRHNIEDGSVQLADHYQQNTPIGDGPVLLPDNHYLSTQSKLSKDPNEKRDHMVLLEF
                     VTAAGITHGMDELYK"
     primer_bind     complement(4646..4678)
                     /label=3531
     primer_bind     4653..4681
                     /label=3532
     misc_feature    4673..4693
                     /label=Nickbereich
     primer_bind     complement(4890..4918)
                     /label=3320
     primer_bind     complement(5461..5480)
                     /label=3556
     promoter        complement(5481..5839)
                     /label=AtuOCS
ORIGIN
        1 gtggggccca ctgcatccac cccagtacat taaaaacgtc cgcaatgtgt tattaagttg
       61 tctaagcgtc aatttgttta caccacaata tatcctgcca ccagccagcc aacagctccc
      121 cgaccggcag ctcggcacaa aatcaccact cgatacaggc agcccatcag tcagatcagg
      181 atctcctttg cgacgctcac cgggctggtt gccctcgccg ctgggctggc ggccgtctat
      241 ggccctgcaa acgcgccaga aacgccgtcg aagccgtgtg cgagacaccg cggccgccgg
      301 cgttgtggat acctcgcgga aaacttggcc ctcactgaca gatgaggggc ggacgttgac
      361 acttgagggg ccgactcacc cggcgcggcg ttgacagatg aggggcaggc tcgatttcgg
      421 ccggcgacgt ggagctggcc agcctcgcaa atcggcgaaa acgcctgatt ttacgcgagt
      481 ttcccacaga tgatgtggac aagcctgggg ataagtgccc tgcggtattg acacttgagg
      541 ggcgcgacta ctgacagatg aggggcgcga tccttgacac ttgaggggca gagtgctgac
      601 agatgagggg cgcacctatt gacatttgag gggctgtcca caggcagaaa atccagcatt
      661 tgcaagggtt tccgcccgtt tttcggccac cgctaacctg tcttttaacc tgcttttaaa
      721 ccaatattta taaaccttgt ttttaaccag ggctgcgccc tgtgcgcgtg accgcgcacg
      781 ccgaaggggg gtgccccccc ttctcgaacc ctcccggccc gctaacgcgg gcctcccatc
      841 cccccagggg ctgcgcccct cggccgcgaa cggcctcacc ccaaaaatgg cagcgctggc
      901 caattcgtgc gcggaacccc tatttgttta tttttctaaa tacattcaaa tatgtatccg
      961 ctcatgagac aataaccctg ataaatgctt caataatatt gaaaaaggaa gagtatgagt
     1021 attcaacatt tccgtgtcgc ccttattccc ttttttgcgg cattttgcct tcctgttttt
     1081 gctcacccag aaacgctggt gaaagtaaaa gatgctgaag atcagttggg tgcacgagtg
     1141 ggttacatcg aactggatct caacagcggt aagatccttg agagttttcg ccccgaagaa
     1201 cgttttccaa tgatgagcac ttttaaagtt ctgctatgtg gcgcggtatt atcccgtatt
     1261 gacgccgggc aagagcaact cggtcgccgc atacactatt ctcagaatga cttggttgag
     1321 tactcaccag tcacagaaaa gcatcttacg gatggcatga cagtaagaga attatgcagt
     1381 gctgccataa ccatgagtga taacactgcg gccaacttac ttctgacaac gatcggagga
     1441 ccgaaggagc taaccgcttt tttgcacaac atgggggatc atgtaactcg ccttgatcgt
     1501 tgggaaccgg agctgaatga agccatacca aacgacgagc gtgacaccac gatgcctgta
     1561 gcaatggcaa caacgttgcg caaactatta actggcgaac tacttactct agcttcccgg
     1621 caacaattaa tagactggat ggaggcggat aaagttgcag gaccacttct gcgctcggcc
     1681 cttccggctg gctggtttat tgctgataaa tctggagccg gtgagcgtgg ttctcgcggt
     1741 atcattgcag cactggggcc agatggtaag ccctcccgta tcgtagttat ctacacgacg
     1801 gggagtcagg caactatgga tgaacgaaat agacagatcg ctgagatagg tgcctcactg
     1861 attaagcatt ggtaactgtc agaccaagtt tactcatata tactttagat tgatttaaaa
     1921 cttcattttt aatttaaaag gatctaggtg aagatccttt ttgataatct catgaccaaa
     1981 atcccttaac gtgagttttc gttccactga gcgtcagacc ccgtagaaaa gatcaaagga
     2041 tcttcttgag atcctttttt tctgcgcgta atctgctgct tgcaaacaaa aaaaccaccg
     2101 ctaccagcgg tggtttgttt gccggatcaa gagctaccaa ctctttttcc gaaggtaact
     2161 ggcttcagca gagcgcagat accaaatact gtccttctag tgtagccgta gttaggccac
     2221 cacttcaaga actctgtagc accgcctaca tacctcgctc tgctaatcct gttaccagtg
     2281 gctgctgcca gtggcgataa gtcgtgtctt accgggttgg actcaagacg atagttaccg
     2341 gataaggcgc agcggtcggg ctgaacgggg ggttcgtgca cacagcccag cttggagcga
     2401 acgacctaca ccgaactgag atacctacag cgtgagctat gagaaagcgc cacgcttccc
     2461 gaagggagaa aggcggacag gtatccggta agcggcaggg tcggaacagg agagcgcacg
     2521 agggagcttc cagggggaaa cgcctggtat ctttatagtc ctgtcgggtt tcgccacctc
     2581 tgacttgagc gtcgattttt gtgatgctcg tcaggggggc ggagcctatg gaaaaacgcc
     2641 agcaacgcgg cctttttacg gttcctggca gatcctagat gtggcgcaac gatgccggcg
     2701 acaagcagga gcgcaccgac ttcttccgca tcaagtgttt tggctctcag gccgaggccc
     2761 acggcaagta tttgggcaag gggtcgctgg tattcgtgca gggcaagatt cggaatacca
     2821 agtacgagaa ggacggccag acggtctacg ggaccgactt cattgccgat aaggtggatt
     2881 atctggacac caaggcacca ggcgggtcaa atcaggaata agggcacatt gccccggcgt
     2941 gagtcggggc aatcccgcaa ggagggtgaa tgaatcggac gtttgaccgg aaggcataca
     3001 ggcaagaact gatcgacgcg gggttttccg ccgaggatgc cgaaaccatc gcaagccgca
     3061 ccgtcatgcg tgcgccccgc gaaaccttcc agtccgtcgg ctcgatggtc cagcaagcta
     3121 cggccaagat cgagcgcgac agcgtgcaac tggctccccc tgccctgccc gcgccatcgg
     3181 ccgccgtgga gcgttcgcgt cgtcttgaac aggaggcggc aggtttggcg aagtcgatga
     3241 ccatcgacac gcgaggaact atgacgacca agaagcgaaa aaccgccggc gaggacctgg
     3301 caaaacaggt cagcgaggcc aagcaggccg cgttgctgaa acacacgaag cagcagatca
     3361 aggaaatgca gctttccttg ttcgatattg cgccgtggcc ggacacgatg cgagcgatgc
     3421 caaacgacac ggcccgctct gccctgttca ccacgcgcaa caagaaaatc ccgcgcgagg
     3481 cgctgcaaaa caaggtcatt ttccacgtca acaaggacgt gaagatcacc tacaccggcg
     3541 tcgagctgcg ggccgacgat gacgaactgg tgtggcagca ggtgttggag tacgcgaagc
     3601 gcacccctat cggcgagccg atcaccttca cgttctacga gctttgccag gacctgggct
     3661 ggtcgatcaa tggccggtat tacacgaagg ccgaggaatg cctgtcgcgc ctacaggcga
     3721 cggcgatggg cttcacgtcc gaccgcgttg ggcacctgga atcggtgtcg ctgctgcacc
     3781 gcttccgcgt cctggaccgt ggcaagaaaa cgtcccgttg ccaggtcctg atcgacgagg
     3841 aaatcgtcgt gctgtttgct ggcgaccact acacgaaatt catatgggag aagtaccgca
     3901 agctgtcgcc gacggcccga cggatgttcg actatttcag ctcgcaccgg gagccgtacc
     3961 cgctcaagct ggaaaccttc cgcctcatgt gcggatcgga ttccacccgc gtgaagaagt
     4021 ggcgcgagca ggtcggcgaa gcctgcgaag agttgcgagg cagcggcctg gtggaacacg
     4081 cctgggtcaa tgatgacctg gtgcattgca aacgctaggg ccttgtgggg tcagttccgg
     4141 ctgggggttc agcagccagc gcctgatctg gggaaccctg tggttggcat gcacatacaa
     4201 atggacgaac ggataaacct tttcacgccc ttttaaatat ccgattattc taataaacgc
     4261 tcttttctct taggtttacc cgccaatata tcctgtcaaa cactgatagt ttaaaccact
     4321 tcgtgcagaa gacaatctga gcgagctcct tatctttaat catattccat agtccatacc
     4381 atagcacata cagtagttat atgctgcaga agagatccaa caaaacattc acaatggatt
     4441 atagaaacat ttgtttattc attataatga gatcttacat tcatttaata ttagaaaaag
     4501 ccacaaattc ataacacaac aagccaagaa aaaaacacaa acttaagcac acaagctatt
     4561 tatttgacaa agctcacttg tagagttcat ccatgccatg cgtgatccca gcagccgtca
     4621 cgaactccag caggaccatg tggtccctct tctcgttggg gtctttggag agcttagatt
     4681 gcgtggacag gtaatggttg tccggcagca ggacagggcc atcgccgatg ggcgtgttct
     4741 gctggtagtg gtccgccagt tgcacgcttc catcttcgat gttgtgcctg atcttgaagt
     4801 tcaccttgat gccgttcttc tgcttgtcgg ccatgatgta tacgttgtgg gagttgtagt
     4861 tgtactccag cttgtgtccg aggatgtttc catcttcctt gaaatcgata cctgcacatc
     4921 aacaaatttt ggtcatatat tagaaaagtt ataaattaaa atatacacac ttataaacta
     4981 cagaaaagca attgctatat actacattct tttattttga aaaaaatatt tgaaatatta
     5041 tattactact aattaatgat aattattata tatatatcaa aggtagaagc agaaacttac
     5101 ctttcagctc gatgcggttc accagggtat caccttcgaa cttgacttcg gcacgtgtct
     5161 tgtagttccc gtcatccttg aagaagatag tcctttcttg cacgtagcct tcgggcatgg
     5221 cgctcttgaa gaagtcatgc tgcttcatgt gatctgggta ccgggagaag cactgaacac
     5281 cgtaggtgaa agtggtgacg agggttggcc acggaacagg gagctttccg gtagtgcaga
     5341 tgaacttcag ggtgagcttt ccgtaggtgg catcaccttc accctctccg ctgacggaga
     5401 acttgtgccc gttcacatca ccatccagtt ccaccaggat tgggaccacg ccagtgaaca
     5461 gttcctcgcc cttgcccatt tggtagattg caaatataat ggtttggcga ttatccttga
     5521 ggccacacct ttaaatagat caatgaatgg gcaagtattg acttgcgata atcctttaac
     5581 tttctgccta ccatcaatgt ggatgagttg tcggtaaaaa ggatcttaca ggccaaattc
     5641 gctcttagcc gtacaatatt actcaccggt gcgatgcccc ccatcgtagg tgaaggtgga
     5701 aattaatgat ccatcttgag agcacaggcc cacaacagct accagtttcc tcaagggtcc
     5761 accaaaaacg taagcgctta cgtacatggt cgataagaaa aggcaatttg tagatgttaa
     5821 catccaacgt cgctttcagc tccccatggg aattcgtaat tgtcttcaca ga
//
