# Supplementary material for: First report of genetic transformation and CRISPR/Cas12a-mediated gene editing of European beech (Fagus sylvatica L.) employing a transient protoplast system
Source: bioRxiv preprint, doi:10.64898/2026.02.06.703565, version 2 (2026-06-16)
Supplement: Data S2 - Vector and target sequences [file 703565_file05.zip › Data S2/PcUbi.turboRFP.gb]

LOCUS       PcUbi.turboRFP        6518 bp DNA     circular SYN 26-NOV-2025
DEFINITION  synthetic circular DNA
ACCESSION   .
VERSION     .
KEYWORDS    PcUBI::turboRFP
SOURCE      synthetic DNA construct
  ORGANISM  synthetic DNA construct
REFERENCE   1  (bases 1 to 6518)
  AUTHORS   Trial User
  TITLE     Direct Submission
  JOURNAL   Exported May 14, 2026 from SnapGene 7.0.1
            https://www.snapgene.com
FEATURES             Location/Qualifiers
     source          1..6518
                     /mol_type="other DNA"
                     /organism="synthetic DNA construct"
     misc_feature    76..100
                     /label=LB
                     /note="left border repeat from nopaline C58 T-DNA"
     primer_bind     complement(144..163)
                     /label=1794
     primer_bind     144..163
                     /label=1793
     primer_bind     149..168
                     /label=1309
     primer_bind     complement(152..171)
                     /label=2857
     rep_origin      192..823
                     /label=oriV
                     /note="incP origin of replication"
     primer_bind     246..263
                     /label=1885
     primer_bind     478..497
                     /label=2014
     primer_bind     complement(588..607)
                     /label=2025
     primer_bind     682..700
                     /label=1903
     primer_bind     686..702
                     /label=1936
     primer_bind     881..898
                     /label=3496
     promoter        910..1014
                     /gene="bla"
                     /label=AmpR
     CDS             1015..1875
                     /codon_start=1
                     /gene="bla"
                     /product="beta-lactamase"
                     /label=AmpR
                     /note="confers resistance to ampicillin, carbenicillin, and
                     related antibiotics"
                     /translation="MSIQHFRVALIPFFAAFCLPVFAHPETLVKVKDAEDQLGARVGYI
                     ELDLNSGKILESFRPEERFPMMSTFKVLLCGAVLSRIDAGQEQLGRRIHYSQNDLVEYS
                     PVTEKHLTDGMTVRELCSAAITMSDNTAANLLLTTIGGPKELTAFLHNMGDHVTRLDRW
                     EPELNEAIPNDERDTTMPVAMATTLRKLLTGELLTLASRQQLIDWMEADKVAGPLLRSA
                     LPAGWFIADKSGAGERGSRGIIAALGPDGKPSRIVVIYTTGSQATMDERNRQIAEIGAS
                     LIKHW"
     primer_bind     1023..1043
                     /label=106
     primer_bind     complement(1024..1044)
                     /label=299
     primer_bind     1030..1049
                     /label=1610
     primer_bind     complement(1087..1107)
                     /label=1605
     primer_bind     complement(1153..1173)
                     /label=1606
     primer_bind     1161..1181
                     /label=539
     primer_bind     complement(1233..1252)
                     /label=Amp-R
                     /note="Ampicillin resistance gene, reverse primer"
     primer_bind     1282..1301
                     /label=3188
     primer_bind     complement(1283..1303)
                     /label=3198
     primer_bind     complement(1377..1388)
                     /label=3496
     primer_bind     complement(1379..1399)
                     /label=3199
     primer_bind     complement(1475..1495)
                     /label=3200
     primer_bind     1737..1756
                     /label=1607
     primer_bind     1822..1843
                     /label=1608
     primer_bind     complement(1836..1855)
                     /label=3187
     rep_origin      2046..2634
                     /direction=RIGHT
                     /label=ori
                     /note="high-copy-number ColE1/pMB1/pBR322/pUC origin of 
                     replication"
     primer_bind     2117..2135
                     /label=3192
     primer_bind     2452..2471
                     /label=387
     primer_bind     2571..2588
                     /label=550
     primer_bind     complement(2575..2594)
                     /label=3191
     primer_bind     2897..2916
                     /label=2026
     CDS             2970..4118
                     /codon_start=1
                     /product="trans-acting replication protein that binds to 
                     and activates oriV"
                     /label=trfA
                     /translation="MNRTFDRKAYRQELIDAGFSAEDAETIASRTVMRAPRETFQSVGS
                     MVQQATAKIERDSVQLAPPALPAPSAAVERSRRLEQEAAGLAKSMTIDTRGTMTTKKRK
                     TAGEDLAKQVSEAKQAALLKHTKQQIKEMQLSLFDIAPWPDTMRAMPNDTARSALFTTR
                     NKKIPREALQNKVIFHVNKDVKITYTGVELRADDDELVWQQVLEYAKRTPIGEPITFTF
                     YELCQDLGWSINGRYYTKAEECLSRLQATAMGFTSDRVGHLESVSLLHRFRVLDRGKKT
                     SRCQVLIDEEIVVLFAGDHYTKFIWEKYRKLSPTARRMFDYFSSHREPYPLKLETFRLM
                     CGSDSTRVKKWREQVGEACEELRGSGLVEHAWVNDDLVHCKR"
     primer_bind     complement(3218..3235)
                     /label=1935
     primer_bind     complement(3402..3419)
                     /label=2027
     primer_bind     complement(3746..3762)
                     /label=1904
     primer_bind     complement(3921..3938)
                     /label=1860
     primer_bind     4180..4199
                     /label=3244
     primer_bind     4183..4203
                     /label=851
     primer_bind     complement(4211..4233)
                     /label=1310
     primer_bind     4250..4271
                     /label=852
     misc_feature    4274..4298
                     /label=RB
                     /note="right border repeat from nopaline C58 T-DNA"
     primer_bind     complement(4274..4293)
                     /label=1572
     primer_bind     4276..4296
                     /label=608
     primer_bind     4340..4373
                     /label=3560
     promoter        4344..5315
                     /label=PcUbi
     primer_bind     complement(5292..5319)
                     /label=3561
     misc_feature    5317..6012
                     /label=turboRFP
     primer_bind     6012..6033
                     /label=3562
     misc_feature    6013..6015
                     /label=SacI
     misc_feature    6017..6485
                     /label=pea 3A
     primer_bind     complement(6458..6489)
                     /label=3563
ORIGIN
        1 gtggggccca ctgcatccac cccagtacat taaaaacgtc cgcaatgtgt tattaagttg
       61 tctaagcgtc aatttgttta caccacaata tatcctgcca ccagccagcc aacagctccc
      121 cgaccggcag ctcggcacaa aatcaccact cgatacaggc agcccatcag tcagatcagg
      181 atctcctttg cgacgctcac cgggctggtt gccctcgccg ctgggctggc ggccgtctat
      241 ggccctgcaa acgcgccaga aacgccgtcg aagccgtgtg cgagacaccg cggccgccgg
      301 cgttgtggat acctcgcgga aaacttggcc ctcactgaca gatgaggggc ggacgttgac
      361 acttgagggg ccgactcacc cggcgcggcg ttgacagatg aggggcaggc tcgatttcgg
      421 ccggcgacgt ggagctggcc agcctcgcaa atcggcgaaa acgcctgatt ttacgcgagt
      481 ttcccacaga tgatgtggac aagcctgggg ataagtgccc tgcggtattg acacttgagg
      541 ggcgcgacta ctgacagatg aggggcgcga tccttgacac ttgaggggca gagtgctgac
      601 agatgagggg cgcacctatt gacatttgag gggctgtcca caggcagaaa atccagcatt
      661 tgcaagggtt tccgcccgtt tttcggccac cgctaacctg tcttttaacc tgcttttaaa
      721 ccaatattta taaaccttgt ttttaaccag ggctgcgccc tgtgcgcgtg accgcgcacg
      781 ccgaaggggg gtgccccccc ttctcgaacc ctcccggccc gctaacgcgg gcctcccatc
      841 cccccagggg ctgcgcccct cggccgcgaa cggcctcacc ccaaaaatgg cagcgctggc
      901 caattcgtgc gcggaacccc tatttgttta tttttctaaa tacattcaaa tatgtatccg
      961 ctcatgagac aataaccctg ataaatgctt caataatatt gaaaaaggaa gagtatgagt
     1021 attcaacatt tccgtgtcgc ccttattccc ttttttgcgg cattttgcct tcctgttttt
     1081 gctcacccag aaacgctggt gaaagtaaaa gatgctgaag atcagttggg tgcacgagtg
     1141 ggttacatcg aactggatct caacagcggt aagatccttg agagttttcg ccccgaagaa
     1201 cgttttccaa tgatgagcac ttttaaagtt ctgctatgtg gcgcggtatt atcccgtatt
     1261 gacgccgggc aagagcaact cggtcgccgc atacactatt ctcagaatga cttggttgag
     1321 tactcaccag tcacagaaaa gcatcttacg gatggcatga cagtaagaga attatgcagt
     1381 gctgccataa ccatgagtga taacactgcg gccaacttac ttctgacaac gatcggagga
     1441 ccgaaggagc taaccgcttt tttgcacaac atgggggatc atgtaactcg ccttgatcgt
     1501 tgggaaccgg agctgaatga agccatacca aacgacgagc gtgacaccac gatgcctgta
     1561 gcaatggcaa caacgttgcg caaactatta actggcgaac tacttactct agcttcccgg
     1621 caacaattaa tagactggat ggaggcggat aaagttgcag gaccacttct gcgctcggcc
     1681 cttccggctg gctggtttat tgctgataaa tctggagccg gtgagcgtgg ttctcgcggt
     1741 atcattgcag cactggggcc agatggtaag ccctcccgta tcgtagttat ctacacgacg
     1801 gggagtcagg caactatgga tgaacgaaat agacagatcg ctgagatagg tgcctcactg
     1861 attaagcatt ggtaactgtc agaccaagtt tactcatata tactttagat tgatttaaaa
     1921 cttcattttt aatttaaaag gatctaggtg aagatccttt ttgataatct catgaccaaa
     1981 atcccttaac gtgagttttc gttccactga gcgtcagacc ccgtagaaaa gatcaaagga
     2041 tcttcttgag atcctttttt tctgcgcgta atctgctgct tgcaaacaaa aaaaccaccg
     2101 ctaccagcgg tggtttgttt gccggatcaa gagctaccaa ctctttttcc gaaggtaact
     2161 ggcttcagca gagcgcagat accaaatact gtccttctag tgtagccgta gttaggccac
     2221 cacttcaaga actctgtagc accgcctaca tacctcgctc tgctaatcct gttaccagtg
     2281 gctgctgcca gtggcgataa gtcgtgtctt accgggttgg actcaagacg atagttaccg
     2341 gataaggcgc agcggtcggg ctgaacgggg ggttcgtgca cacagcccag cttggagcga
     2401 acgacctaca ccgaactgag atacctacag cgtgagctat gagaaagcgc cacgcttccc
     2461 gaagggagaa aggcggacag gtatccggta agcggcaggg tcggaacagg agagcgcacg
     2521 agggagcttc cagggggaaa cgcctggtat ctttatagtc ctgtcgggtt tcgccacctc
     2581 tgacttgagc gtcgattttt gtgatgctcg tcaggggggc ggagcctatg gaaaaacgcc
     2641 agcaacgcgg cctttttacg gttcctggca gatcctagat gtggcgcaac gatgccggcg
     2701 acaagcagga gcgcaccgac ttcttccgca tcaagtgttt tggctctcag gccgaggccc
     2761 acggcaagta tttgggcaag gggtcgctgg tattcgtgca gggcaagatt cggaatacca
     2821 agtacgagaa ggacggccag acggtctacg ggaccgactt cattgccgat aaggtggatt
     2881 atctggacac caaggcacca ggcgggtcaa atcaggaata agggcacatt gccccggcgt
     2941 gagtcggggc aatcccgcaa ggagggtgaa tgaatcggac gtttgaccgg aaggcataca
     3001 ggcaagaact gatcgacgcg gggttttccg ccgaggatgc cgaaaccatc gcaagccgca
     3061 ccgtcatgcg tgcgccccgc gaaaccttcc agtccgtcgg ctcgatggtc cagcaagcta
     3121 cggccaagat cgagcgcgac agcgtgcaac tggctccccc tgccctgccc gcgccatcgg
     3181 ccgccgtgga gcgttcgcgt cgtcttgaac aggaggcggc aggtttggcg aagtcgatga
     3241 ccatcgacac gcgaggaact atgacgacca agaagcgaaa aaccgccggc gaggacctgg
     3301 caaaacaggt cagcgaggcc aagcaggccg cgttgctgaa acacacgaag cagcagatca
     3361 aggaaatgca gctttccttg ttcgatattg cgccgtggcc ggacacgatg cgagcgatgc
     3421 caaacgacac ggcccgctct gccctgttca ccacgcgcaa caagaaaatc ccgcgcgagg
     3481 cgctgcaaaa caaggtcatt ttccacgtca acaaggacgt gaagatcacc tacaccggcg
     3541 tcgagctgcg ggccgacgat gacgaactgg tgtggcagca ggtgttggag tacgcgaagc
     3601 gcacccctat cggcgagccg atcaccttca cgttctacga gctttgccag gacctgggct
     3661 ggtcgatcaa tggccggtat tacacgaagg ccgaggaatg cctgtcgcgc ctacaggcga
     3721 cggcgatggg cttcacgtcc gaccgcgttg ggcacctgga atcggtgtcg ctgctgcacc
     3781 gcttccgcgt cctggaccgt ggcaagaaaa cgtcccgttg ccaggtcctg atcgacgagg
     3841 aaatcgtcgt gctgtttgct ggcgaccact acacgaaatt catatgggag aagtaccgca
     3901 agctgtcgcc gacggcccga cggatgttcg actatttcag ctcgcaccgg gagccgtacc
     3961 cgctcaagct ggaaaccttc cgcctcatgt gcggatcgga ttccacccgc gtgaagaagt
     4021 ggcgcgagca ggtcggcgaa gcctgcgaag agttgcgagg cagcggcctg gtggaacacg
     4081 cctgggtcaa tgatgacctg gtgcattgca aacgctaggg ccttgtgggg tcagttccgg
     4141 ctgggggttc agcagccagc gcctgatctg gggaaccctg tggttggcat gcacatacaa
     4201 atggacgaac ggataaacct tttcacgccc ttttaaatat ccgattattc taataaacgc
     4261 tcttttctct taggtttacc cgccaatata tcctgtcaaa cactgatagt ttaaaccact
     4321 tcgtgcagaa gacaattgcg gagaaaaatt acggatatga atataggcat atccgtatcc
     4381 gaattatccg tttgacagct agcaacgatt gtacaattgc ttctttaaaa aaggaagaaa
     4441 gaaagaaaga aaagaatcaa catcagcgtt aacaaacggc cccgttacgg cccaaacggt
     4501 catatagagt aacggcgtta agcgttgaaa gactcctatc gaaatacgta accgcaaacg
     4561 tgtcatagtc agatcccctc ttccttcacc gcctcaaaca caaaaataat cttctacagc
     4621 ctatatatac aaccccccct tctatctctc ctttctcaca attcatcatc tttctttctc
     4681 tacccccaat tttaagaaat cctctcttct cctcttcatt ttcaaggtaa atctctctct
     4741 ctctctctct ctctgttatt ccttgtttta attaggtatg tattattgct agtttgttaa
     4801 tctgcttatc ttatgtatgc cttatgtgaa tatctttatc ttgttcatct catccgttta
     4861 gaagctataa atttgttgat ttgactgtgt atctacacgt ggttatgttt atatctaatc
     4921 agatatgaat ttcttcatat tgttgcgttt gtgtgtacca atccgaaatc gttgattttt
     4981 ttcatttaat cgtgtagcta attgtacgta tacatatgga tctacgtatc aattgttcat
     5041 ctgtttgtgt ttgtatgtat acagatctga aaacatcact tctctcatct gattgtgttg
     5101 ttacatacat agatatagat ctgttatatc atttttttta ttaattgtgt atatatatat
     5161 gtgcatagat ctggattaca tgattgtgat tatttacatg attttgttat ttacgtatgt
     5221 atatatgtag atctggactt tttggagttg ttgacttgat tgtatttgtg tgtgtatatg
     5281 tgtgttctga tcttgatatg ttatgtatgt gcagcaatga gcgagcttat caaagaaaac
     5341 atgcacatga agctctacat ggaaggtact gtgaacaacc accacttcaa gtgcacatct
     5401 gagggtgagg gaaagcctta cgagggaact cagaccatga agatcaaggt tgtcgagggt
     5461 ggacctctcc ctttcgcttt cgatatcctt gctacctcct tcatgtacgg aagcaaggcc
     5521 ttcatcaacc acactcaggg tatccctgac ttcttcaagc agtctttccc agagggattc
     5581 acctgggaga gaatcactac ttacgaggat ggtggtgttc tcaccgctac tcaggatacc
     5641 tctttccaga acggatgcat catctacaac gtcaagatca acggtgtgaa cttccctagc
     5701 aacggacctg tgatgcagaa aaagactaga ggatgggagg ccaacaccga gatgctttac
     5761 cctgctgatg gtggacttag aggacactct cagatggctc ttaagctcgt tggtggtgga
     5821 tacctccact gctctttcaa gaccacctac cgttctaaga agcctgccaa gaacctcaag
     5881 atgcctggat tccacttcgt ggatcacaga ctcgagagga tcaaagaggc cgacaaagag
     5941 acttacgttg agcagcatga gatggccgtt gctaagtact gcgatctccc atctaagctc
     6001 ggacacagat aggcttcagg cctcccagct ttcgtccgta tcatcggttt cgacaacgtt
     6061 cgtcaagttc aatgcatcag tttcattgcc cacacaccag aatcctacta agtttgagta
     6121 ttatggcatt ggaaaagctg ttttcttcta tcatttgttc tgcttgtaat ttactgtgtt
     6181 ctttcagttt ttgttttcgg acatcaaaat gcaaatggat ggataagagt taataaatga
     6241 tatggtcctt ttgttcattc tcaaattatt attatctgtt gtttttactt taatgggttg
     6301 aatttaagta agaaaggaac taacagtgtg atattaaggt gcaatgttag acatataaaa
     6361 cagtctttca cctctctttg gttatgtctt gaattggttt gtttcttcac ttatctgtgt
     6421 aatcaagttt actatgagtc tatgatcaag taattatgca atcaagttaa gtacagtata
     6481 ggcttcgctg gatccgaatt cggcattgtc ttcacaga
//
